# Supplementary material for: GATA transcription factors drive initial Xist upregulation after fertilization through direct activation of long-range enhancers
Source: Nat Cell Biol. 2023 Nov 6;25(11):1704–15. doi: 10.1038/s41556-023-01266-x (PMC10635832; doi:10.1038/s41556-023-01266-x)
Supplement: Supplementary file 6 — Plasmid sequences. [file 41556_2023_1266_MOESM6_ESM.zip › SP299_pLenti-ERT2-linker-Gata6-HA-T2A-Hygro.gb]

LOCUS       SP299_pLenti-ERT       10249 bp    DNA     circular UNA 17-JAN-2022
DEFINITION  Concatenation of 2 sequences.
ACCESSION   SP299
KEYWORDS    .
SOURCE      
  ORGANISM  
            .
FEATURES             Location/Qualifiers
     misc_feature    1..45
                     /created_by="User"
                     /label="linker"
     gene            <46..>1809
                     /organism="synthetic DNA construct"
                     /mol_type="other DNA"
                     /modified_by="User"
                     /label="Gata6"
     CDS             1006..1026
                     /codon_start=1
                     /product="6xHis affinity tag"
                     /translation="HHHHHHH"
                     /label="7xHis"
     misc_feature    1810..1815
                     /Recognition_pattern="CA^TATG"
                     /annotation_group="CATATG"
                     /label="NdeI"
                     /note="Geneious type: restriction site"
     CDS             1816..1860
                     /created_by="User"
                     /label="linker"
     CDS             1861..1887
                     /created_by="User"
                     /label="HA tag"
     misc_feature    1888..1950
                     /created_by="User"
                     /label="T2A"
     CDS             1951..2985
                     /created_by="User"
                     /label="Hygromycin"
     misc_feature    2986..2991
                     /Recognition_pattern="A^CGCGT"
                     /annotation_group="ACGCGT"
                     /label="MluI"
                     /note="Geneious type: restriction site"
     ltr             3001..3589
                     /created_by="User"
                     /X-Transferred_From="WRONGpLenti-ERT2-FLAG-Gal4-NLS-VP16-P
                     2A-Puro; pLenti-Cas9-P2A-Puro;
                     pLenti-ecDHFR-FLAG-Gal4-NLS-VP16-P2A-Puro"
                     /X-Transferred_Similarity="100.00%"
                     /Transferred_From="WRONGpLenti-ERT2-FLAG-Gal4-NLS-VP16-P2A
                     -Puro, pLenti-Cas9-P2A-Puro,
                     pLenti-ERT2-FLAG-Gal4-NLS-VP16-P2A-Puro,
                     pLenti-ecDHFR-FLAG-Gal4-NLS-VP16-P2A-Puro"
                     /Transferred_Similarity="100.00%"
                     /label="WPRE"
     ltr             3661..3894
                     /created_by="User"
                     /X-Transferred_From="WRONGpLenti-ERT2-FLAG-Gal4-NLS-VP16-P
                     2A-Puro; pLenti-Cas9-P2A-Puro;
                     pLenti-ecDHFR-FLAG-Gal4-NLS-VP16-P2A-Puro"
                     /X-Transferred_Similarity="100.00%"
                     /Transferred_From="WRONGpLenti-ERT2-FLAG-Gal4-NLS-VP16-P2A
                     -Puro, pLenti-Cas9-P2A-Puro,
                     pLenti-ERT2-FLAG-Gal4-NLS-VP16-P2A-Puro,
                     pLenti-ecDHFR-FLAG-Gal4-NLS-VP16-P2A-Puro"
                     /Transferred_Similarity="100.00%"
                     /label="3'LTR"
     terminator      3972..4093
                     /created_by="User"
                     /X-Transferred_From="WRONGpLenti-ERT2-FLAG-Gal4-NLS-VP16-P
                     2A-Puro; pLenti-Cas9-P2A-Puro;
                     pLenti-ecDHFR-FLAG-Gal4-NLS-VP16-P2A-Puro"
                     /X-Transferred_Similarity="100.00%"
                     /Transferred_From="WRONGpLenti-ERT2-FLAG-Gal4-NLS-VP16-P2A
                     -Puro, pLenti-Cas9-P2A-Puro,
                     pLenti-ERT2-FLAG-Gal4-NLS-VP16-P2A-Puro,
                     pLenti-ecDHFR-FLAG-Gal4-NLS-VP16-P2A-Puro"
                     /Transferred_Similarity="100.00%"
                     /label="SV40 pA"
     rep_origin      4475..4903
                     /invitrogen="""250000; ""2500000"
                     /note="f1 origin"
                     /X-Transferred_From="Lenti_DHFR_NLS_ZF9_VP64_Blast;
                     WRONGpLenti-ERT2-FLAG-Gal4-NLS-VP16-P2A-Puro;
                     lentiCas9-Blast; pDN-D2irC6kwh; pDN-D2irTNG4kwh;
                     pLenti-ecDHFR-FLAG-Gal4-NLS-VP16-P2A-Puro"
                     /X-Transferred_Similarity="100.00%"
                     /Transferred_From=" lentiCas9-Blast,
                     Lenti_DHFR_NLS_ZF9_VP64_Blast,
                     WRONGpLenti-ERT2-FLAG-Gal4-NLS-VP16-P2A-Puro,
                     pLenti-ERT2-FLAG-Gal4-NLS-VP16-P2A-Puro,
                     pLenti-ecDHFR-FLAG-Gal4-NLS-VP16-P2A-Puro"
                     /Transferred_Similarity="100.00%"
                     /label="f1 origin; f1 origin rep origin"
     promoter        4962..5060
                     /note="bla promoter"
                     /X-Transferred_From="Lenti-DHFR-Gal4-VP16-Blast;
                     Lenti_DHFR_NLS_ZF9_VP64_Blast;
                     WRONGpLenti-ERT2-FLAG-Gal4-NLS-VP16-P2A-Puro;
                     lentiCas9-Blast; pDN-D2irTNG4kwh;
                     pLenti-ecDHFR-FLAG-Gal4-NLS-VP16-P2A-Puro"
                     /X-Transferred_Similarity="100.00%"
                     /Transferred_From=" lentiCas9-Blast,
                     Lenti-DHFR-Gal4-VP16-Blast, Lenti_DHFR_NLS_ZF9_VP64_Blast,
                     WRONGpLenti-ERT2-FLAG-Gal4-NLS-VP16-P2A-Puro,
                     pLenti-ERT2-FLAG-Gal4-NLS-VP16-P2A-Puro,
                     pLenti-ecDHFR-FLAG-Gal4-NLS-VP16-P2A-Puro"
                     /Transferred_Similarity="100.00%"
                     /label="bla promoter"
     cds             5061..5921
                     /gene="amp; bla"
                     /codon_start=1
                     /transl_table=11
                     /product="ampicillin resistance protein; beta-lactamase"
                     /protein_id="BAF36708.1"
                     /db_xref="GI:117939119"
                     /X-Transferred_Translation="MSIQHFRVALIPFFAAFCLPVFAHPETLVK
                     VKDAEDQLGARVGYIELDLNSGKILESFRPEERFPMMSTFKVLLCGAVLSRIDAGQEQ
                     LGRRIHYSQNDLVEYSPVTEKHLTDGMTVRELCSAAITMSDNTAANLLLTTIGGPKEL
                     TAFLHNMGDHVTRLDRWEPELNEAIPNDERDTTMPVAMATTLRKLLTGELLTLASRQQ
                     LIDWMEADKVAGPLLRSALPAGWFIADKSGAGERGSRGIIAALGPDGKPSRIVVIYTT
                     GSQATMDERNRQIAEIGAS LIKHW;
                     MSIQHFRVALIPFFAAFCLPVFAHPETLVKVKDAEDQLGARVGYIELDLNSGKILESF
                     RPEERFPMMSTFKVLLCGAVLSRIDAGQEQLGRRIHYSQNDLVEYSPVTEKHLTDGMT
                     VRELCSAAITMSDNTAANLLLTTIGGPKELTAFLHNMGDHVTRLDRWEPELNEAIPND
                     ERDTTMPVAMATTLRKLLTGELLTLASRQQLIDWMEADKVAGPLLRSALPAGWFIADK
                     SGAGERGSRGIIAALGPDGKPSRIVVIYTTGSQATMDERNRQIAEIGASLIKHW"
                     /note="AmpR; This feature has 2 segments:  1: 4470 .. 5261
                     / #ccffcc 2: 5262 .. 5330 / #ccffcc / signal sequence
                     Cleavage site after base 5261; confers resistance to
                     ampicillin, carbenicillin, and related antibiotics"
                     /ApEinfo_fwdcolor="#e1e100; pink"
                     /ApEinfo_revcolor="#e8e800; pink"
                     /ApEinfo_graphicformat="arrow_data {{0 1 2 0 0 -1} {} 0}
                     width 5 offset 0"
                     /vntifkey=4
                     /X-Transferred_From="302; Fire_reporter;
                     Lenti-DHFR-Gal4-VP16-Blast; Lenti_DHFR_NLS_ZF9_VP64_Blast;
                     WRONGpLenti-ERT2-FLAG-Gal4-NLS-VP16-P2A-Puro;
                     lentiCas9-Blast; pCAGG-L/eGFP; pCAGGS-Li;
                     pLenti-ecDHFR-FLAG-Gal4-NLS-VP16-P2A-Puro"
                     /X-Transferred_Similarity="100.00%"
                     /Transferred_From=" lentiCas9-Blast,
                     Lenti-DHFR-Gal4-VP16-Blast, Lenti_DHFR_NLS_ZF9_VP64_Blast,
                     WRONGpLenti-ERT2-FLAG-Gal4-NLS-VP16-P2A-Puro,
                     pLenti-ERT2-FLAG-Gal4-NLS-VP16-P2A-Puro,
                     pLenti-ecDHFR-FLAG-Gal4-NLS-VP16-P2A-Puro"
                     /Transferred_Similarity="100.00%"
                     /label="AmpR; amp CDS; bla CDS"
     misc_feature    5244..5253
                     /Recognition_pattern="GAANN^NNTTC"
                     /annotation_group="GAANNNNTTC"
                     /X-Transferred_From="WRONGpLenti-ERT2-FLAG-Gal4-NLS-VP16-P
                     2A-Puro; lentiCas9-Blast; pBROAD3-GFP-FRA-NLS;
                     pBROAD3-GFP-FRA-NLS-Puro; pHR-SFFV-KRAB-dCas9-P2A-mCherry;
                     pLenti-ecDHFR-FLAG-Gal4-NLS-VP16-P2A-Puro"
                     /X-Transferred_Similarity="100.00%"
                     /Transferred_From=" lentiCas9-Blast,
                     WRONGpLenti-ERT2-FLAG-Gal4-NLS-VP16-P2A-Puro,
                     pLenti-ERT2-FLAG-Gal4-NLS-VP16-P2A-Puro,
                     pLenti-ecDHFR-FLAG-Gal4-NLS-VP16-P2A-Puro"
                     /Transferred_Similarity="100.00%"
                     /label="XmnI, Asp700I, MroXI, PdmI"
                     /note="Geneious type: restriction site"
     misc_feature    5843..5853
                     /Recognition_pattern="GACNNN^NNGTC"
                     /annotation_group="GACNNNNNGTC"
                     /X-Transferred_From="WRONGpLenti-ERT2-FLAG-Gal4-NLS-VP16-P
                     2A-Puro; lentiCas9-Blast; pHR-SFFV-KRAB-dCas9-P2A-mCherry;
                     pLenti-ecDHFR-FLAG-Gal4-NLS-VP16-P2A-Puro"
                     /X-Transferred_Similarity="100.00%"
                     /Transferred_From=" lentiCas9-Blast,
                     WRONGpLenti-ERT2-FLAG-Gal4-NLS-VP16-P2A-Puro,
                     pLenti-ERT2-FLAG-Gal4-NLS-VP16-P2A-Puro,
                     pLenti-ecDHFR-FLAG-Gal4-NLS-VP16-P2A-Puro"
                     /Transferred_Similarity="100.00%"
                     /label="Eam1105I, AhdI, AspEI, BmeRI, DriI"
                     /note="Geneious type: restriction site"
     rep_origin      complement(6017..6740)
                     /created_by="User"
                     /X-Transferred_From="Lenti-DHFR-Gal4-VP16-Blast;
                     WRONGpLenti-ERT2-FLAG-Gal4-NLS-VP16-P2A-Puro;
                     lentiCas9-Blast; pBROAD3-EGFP_noStop (modified);
                     pBROAD3-GFP-FRA-NLS; pBROAD3-GFP-FRA-NLS-Puro;
                     pBROAD3-MS2BP-EGFP; pBROAD3-eGFP wo MS2BP;
                     pBROAD3-mKate2_Stop?; pBroad-IRES-GFP"
                     /X-Transferred_Similarity="100.00%"
                     /Transferred_From=" lentiCas9-Blast,
                     Lenti-DHFR-Gal4-VP16-Blast,
                     WRONGpLenti-ERT2-FLAG-Gal4-NLS-VP16-P2A-Puro,
                     pLenti-ERT2-FLAG-Gal4-NLS-VP16-P2A-Puro"
                     /Transferred_Similarity="100.00%"
                     /label="pMB1-Ori"
     misc_feature    complement(7040..7067)
                     /note="lac operator"
                     /X-Transferred_From="WRONGpLenti-ERT2-FLAG-Gal4-NLS-VP16-P
                     2A-Puro; lentiCas9-Blast; pDN-D2irTNG4kwh;
                     pLenti-ecDHFR-FLAG-Gal4-NLS-VP16-P2A-Puro"
                     /X-Transferred_Similarity="100.00%"
                     /Transferred_From=" lentiCas9-Blast,
                     WRONGpLenti-ERT2-FLAG-Gal4-NLS-VP16-P2A-Puro,
                     pLenti-ERT2-FLAG-Gal4-NLS-VP16-P2A-Puro,
                     pLenti-ecDHFR-FLAG-Gal4-NLS-VP16-P2A-Puro"
                     /Transferred_Similarity="100.00%"
                     /label="lac operator"
     ltr             7376..7556
                     /created_by="User"
                     /modified_by="User"
                     /X-Transferred_From="pLenti-Cas9-P2A-Puro;
                     pLenti-ecDHFR-FLAG-Gal4-NLS-VP16-P2A-Puro"
                     /X-Transferred_Similarity="100.00%"
                     /Transferred_From="WRONGpLenti-ERT2-FLAG-Gal4-NLS-VP16-P2A
                     -Puro, pLenti-Cas9-P2A-Puro,
                     pLenti-ecDHFR-FLAG-Gal4-NLS-VP16-P2A-Puro"
                     /Transferred_Similarity="100.00%"
                     /label="5'LTR (truncated)"
     ltr             7603..7728
                     /created_by="User"
                     /X-Transferred_From="WRONGpLenti-ERT2-FLAG-Gal4-NLS-VP16-P
                     2A-Puro; pLenti-Cas9-P2A-Puro;
                     pLenti-ecDHFR-FLAG-Gal4-NLS-VP16-P2A-Puro"
                     /X-Transferred_Similarity="100.00%"
                     /Transferred_From="WRONGpLenti-ERT2-FLAG-Gal4-NLS-VP16-P2A
                     -Puro, pLenti-Cas9-P2A-Puro,
                     pLenti-ERT2-FLAG-Gal4-NLS-VP16-P2A-Puro,
                     pLenti-ecDHFR-FLAG-Gal4-NLS-VP16-P2A-Puro"
                     /Transferred_Similarity="100.00%"
                     /label="HIV-1 Psi"
     misc_feature    7608..7745
                     /note="psi"
                     /ApEinfo_revcolor="#d59687"
                     /ApEinfo_fwdcolor="#d59687"
                     /X-Transferred_From="Lenti-DHFR-Gal4-VP16-Blast;
                     lenti-EF1a-KRAB-dCas9; lenti-EF1a-dCAS9 wo VP64;
                     lenti-EF1a-dCAS9-VP64; lentiCas9-Blast;
                     pHR-SFFV-KRAB-dCas9-P2A-mCherry; pLenti PGK GFP Puro;
                     pLenti-ecDHFR-FLAG-Gal4-NLS-VP16-P2A-Puro"
                     /X-Transferred_Similarity="100.00%"
                     /Transferred_From=" lentiCas9-Blast,
                     Lenti-DHFR-Gal4-VP16-Blast,
                     pLenti-ERT2-FLAG-Gal4-NLS-VP16-P2A-Puro,
                     pLenti-ecDHFR-FLAG-Gal4-NLS-VP16-P2A-Puro"
                     /Transferred_Similarity="100.00%"
                     /label="Psi; psi"
     misc_feature    7712..>8013
                     /vntifkey=21
                     /ApEinfo_fwdcolor="#ff0080"
                     /ApEinfo_revcolor="#ff8080"
                     /ApEinfo_graphicformat="arrow_data {{0 1 2 0 0 -1} {} 0}
                     width 5 offset 0"
                     /X-Transferred_From="WRONGpLenti-ERT2-FLAG-Gal4-NLS-VP16-P
                     2A-Puro; lentiCas9-Blast; pHR-SFFV-KRAB-dCas9-P2A-mCherry;
                     pLenti-ecDHFR-FLAG-Gal4-NLS-VP16-P2A-Puro"
                     /X-Transferred_Similarity="100.00%"
                     /Transferred_From=" lentiCas9-Blast,
                     WRONGpLenti-ERT2-FLAG-Gal4-NLS-VP16-P2A-Puro,
                     pLenti-ERT2-FLAG-Gal4-NLS-VP16-P2A-Puro,
                     pLenti-ecDHFR-FLAG-Gal4-NLS-VP16-P2A-Puro"
                     /Transferred_Similarity="100.00%"
                     /label="Gag"
     misc_feature    <8010..8064
                     /vntifkey=21
                     /ApEinfo_fwdcolor="#ff0080"
                     /ApEinfo_revcolor="#ff8080"
                     /ApEinfo_graphicformat="arrow_data {{0 1 2 0 0 -1} {} 0}
                     width 5 offset 0"
                     /X-Transferred_From="WRONGpLenti-ERT2-FLAG-Gal4-NLS-VP16-P
                     2A-Puro; lentiCas9-Blast; pHR-SFFV-KRAB-dCas9-P2A-mCherry;
                     pLenti-ecDHFR-FLAG-Gal4-NLS-VP16-P2A-Puro"
                     /X-Transferred_Similarity="100.00%"
                     /Transferred_From=" lentiCas9-Blast,
                     WRONGpLenti-ERT2-FLAG-Gal4-NLS-VP16-P2A-Puro,
                     pLenti-ERT2-FLAG-Gal4-NLS-VP16-P2A-Puro,
                     pLenti-ecDHFR-FLAG-Gal4-NLS-VP16-P2A-Puro"
                     /Transferred_Similarity="100.00%"
                     /label="Gag"
     ltr             8221..8454
                     /created_by="User"
                     /X-Transferred_From="WRONGpLenti-ERT2-FLAG-Gal4-NLS-VP16-P
                     2A-Puro; pLenti-Cas9-P2A-Puro;
                     pLenti-ecDHFR-FLAG-Gal4-NLS-VP16-P2A-Puro"
                     /X-Transferred_Similarity="100.00%"
                     /Transferred_From="WRONGpLenti-ERT2-FLAG-Gal4-NLS-VP16-P2A
                     -Puro, pLenti-Cas9-P2A-Puro,
                     pLenti-ERT2-FLAG-Gal4-NLS-VP16-P2A-Puro,
                     pLenti-ecDHFR-FLAG-Gal4-NLS-VP16-P2A-Puro"
                     /Transferred_Similarity="100.00%"
                     /label="RRE"
     misc_feature    8867..8984
                     /ApEinfo_revcolor="#ffef86"
                     /ApEinfo_fwdcolor="#ffef86"
                     /X-Transferred_From="Lenti-DHFR-Gal4-VP16-Blast;
                     Lenti_DHFR_NLS_ZF9_VP64_Blast;
                     WRONGpLenti-ERT2-FLAG-Gal4-NLS-VP16-P2A-Puro;
                     lenti-EF1a-KRAB-dCas9; lenti-EF1a-dCAS9 wo VP64;
                     lenti-EF1a-dCAS9-VP64; lentiCas9-Blast;
                     pHR-SFFV-KRAB-dCas9-P2A-mCherry; pLenti-Cas9-P2A-Puro;
                     pLenti-ecDHFR-FLAG-Gal4-NLS-VP16-P2A-Puro;
                     pLenti_DHFR_HA_Gal4DBD_NLS_VP16"
                     /X-Transferred_Similarity="100.00%"
                     /created_by="User"
                     /Transferred_From=" lentiCas9-Blast,
                     Lenti-DHFR-Gal4-VP16-Blast, Lenti_DHFR_NLS_ZF9_VP64_Blast,
                     WRONGpLenti-ERT2-FLAG-Gal4-NLS-VP16-P2A-Puro,
                     pLenti-Cas9-P2A-Puro,
                     pLenti-ERT2-FLAG-Gal4-NLS-VP16-P2A-Puro,
                     pLenti-ecDHFR-FLAG-Gal4-NLS-VP16-P2A-Puro,
                     pLenti_DHFR_HA_Gal4DBD_NLS_VP16"
                     /Transferred_Similarity="100.00%"
                     /modified_by="User"
                     /label="cPPT"
     promoter        9053..9264
                     /created_by="User"
                     /X-Transferred_From="WRONGpLenti-ERT2-FLAG-Gal4-NLS-VP16-P
                     2A-Puro; pLenti-Cas9-P2A-Puro;
                     pLenti-ecDHFR-FLAG-Gal4-NLS-VP16-P2A-Puro"
                     /X-Transferred_Similarity="100.00%"
                     /Transferred_From="WRONGpLenti-ERT2-FLAG-Gal4-NLS-VP16-P2A
                     -Puro, pLenti-Cas9-P2A-Puro,
                     pLenti-ERT2-FLAG-Gal4-NLS-VP16-P2A-Puro,
                     pLenti-ecDHFR-FLAG-Gal4-NLS-VP16-P2A-Puro"
                     /Transferred_Similarity="100.00%"
                     /label="EF1a core"
     misc_feature    9284..9289
                     /Recognition_pattern="GGTAC^C"
                     /annotation_group="GGTACC"
                     /label="KpnI"
                     /note="Geneious type: restriction site"
     motif           9290..9295
                     /created_by="User"
                     /label="kozak"
     cds             9296..10234
                     /created_by="User"
                     /X-Transferred_From="pCAG-ERT2-PhoCl-Gal4VP16-PhoCl-ERT2"
                     /X-Transferred_Similarity="100.00%"
                     /Transferred_From="pCAG-ERT2-PhoCl-Gal4VP16-PhoCl-ERT2,
                     pLenti-ERT2-FLAG-Gal4-NLS-VP16-P2A-Puro"
                     /Transferred_Similarity="100.00%"
                     /label="ERT2"
     primer_bind     9973..9992
                     /created_by="primer3"
                     /%GC="60.0"
                     /Tm="60.0"
                     /Hairpin_Tm="None"
                     /Self_Dimer_Tm="None"
                     /Sequence="CCTCCTCATCCTCTCCCACA"
                     /annotation_group="16419024167349f28083cb-5e6d-49a4-b9bd-3
                     a1620c280a2pLenti-ERT2-FLAG-Gal4-NLS-VP16-P2A-Puro"
                     /Transferred_From="VM221"
                     /Transferred_Similarity="100.00%"
                     /label="VM221"
     misc_feature    10244..10249
                     /Recognition_pattern="CA^TATG"
                     /annotation_group="CATATG"
                     /label="NdeI"
                     /note="Geneious type: restriction site"
     misc_feature    10246..10248
                     /Original_Bases="GACTACAAGGACGACGATGACAAGTCTATCGAACAAGCATG
                     CGATATTTGCCGACTTAAAAAGCTCAAGTGCTCCAAAGAAAAACCGAAGTGCGCCAAG
                     TGTCTGAAGAACAACTGGGAGTGTCGCTACTCTCCCAAAACCAAAAGGTCTCCGCTGA
                     CTAGGGCACATCTGACAGAAGTGGAATCAAGGCTAGAAAGACTGGAACAGCTATTTCT
                     ACTGATTTTTCCTCGAGAAGACCTTGACATGATTTTGAAAATGGATTCTTTACAGGAT
                     ATAAAAGCATTGTTAACAGGATTATTTGTACAAGATAATGTGAATAAAGATGCCGTCA
                     CAGATAGATTGGCTTCAGTGGAGACTGATATGCCTCTAACATTGAGACAGCATAGAAT
                     AAGTGCGACATCATCATCGGAAGAGAGTAGTAACAAAGGTCAAAGACAGTTGACTGTA
                     TCGATGGGCCCTAAAAAGAAGCGTAAAGTCGCCCCCCCGACCGATGTCAGCCTGGGGG
                     ACGAGCTCCACTTAGACGGCGAGGACGTGGCGATGGCGCATGCCGACGCGCTAGACGA
                     TTTCGATCTGGACATGTTGGGGGACGGGGATTCCCCGGGTCCGGGATTTACCCCCCAC
                     GACTCCGCCCCCTACGGCGCTCTGGATATGGCCGACTTCGAGTTTGAGCAGATGTTTA
                     CCGATGCCCTTGGAATTGACGAGTACGGTGG"
                     /label="GACTACAAGGACGACGATGACAAGTCTATCGAACAAGCATGCGATATTTG
                     CCGACTTAAAAAGCTCAAGTGCTCCAAAGAAAAACCGAAGTGCGCCAAGTGTCTGAAG
                     AACAACTGGGAGTGTCGCTACTCTCCCAAAACCAAAAGGTCTCCGCTGACTAGGGCAC
                     ATCTGACAGAAGTGGAATCAAGGCTAGAAAGACTGGAACAGCTATTTCTACTGATTTT
                     TCCTCGAGAAGACCTTGACATGATTTTGAAAATGGATTCTTTACAGGATATAAAAGCA
                     TTGTTAACAGGATTATTTGTACAAGATAATGTGAATAAAGATGCCGTCACAGATAGAT
                     TGGCTTCAGTGGAGACTGATATGCCTCTAACATTGAGACAGCATAGAATAAGTGCGAC
                     ATCATCATCGGAAGAGAGTAGTAACAAAGGTCAAAGACAGTTGACTGTATCGATGGGC
                     CCTAAAAAGAAGCGTAAAGTCGCCCCCCCGACCGATGTCAGCCTGGGGGACGAGCTCC
                     ACTTAGACGGCGAGGACGTGGCGATGGCGCATGCCGACGCGCTAGACGATTTCGATCT
                     GGACATGTTGGGGGACGGGGATTCCCCGGGTCCGGGATTTACCCCCCACGACTCCGCC
                     CCCTACGGCGCTCTGGATATGGCCGACTTCGAGTTTGAGCAGATGTTTACCGATGCCC
                     TTGGAATTGACGAGTACGGTGG"
                     /note="Geneious type: Editing History Replacement"
ORIGIN      
        1 ggcggatctg gaggtagtgg tggatctgga ggttctggtg gctccgcctt gactgacggc
       61 ggctggtgcc tgccgaagcg tttcggggct gctgctgcgg acgccggcga ctccgggccc
      121 tttccagcgc gggagccctc ctcgccgctt tcccccatct cgtcttcgtc ctcctcctgc
      181 tcccggggcg gggatcgcgg tccctgcggc gccagcaact gcaggacgcc gcagctcgac
      241 gccgaggcgg tggcgggacc tccgggccgc tcgctcttgc tcagccccta cgcctcgcat
      301 cccttcgccg ctgcccacgg agccgcggcg cccggggtcg caggccccgg gagcgccctg
      361 tcgacttggg aggacctgtt gctcttcact gacctcgatc aggccgcgac cgccagcaag
      421 ctgttgtggt ccagccgggg cgccaaactg agccccttcg cggccgagca gccggaggaa
      481 atgtaccaga ccctcgccgc cctgtccagc caggggcccg ccgcttacga cggcgcgccc
      541 ggcggcttcg tgcactccgc agcggcggcg gccgctgccg ccgcggcagc cagctcccct
      601 gtctacgtgc ccaccacgcg cgtgggctcc atgctgtccg gcctgcccta ccttcaaggc
      661 gcgggcagcg ggcccagcaa tcacgcgggc ggagcgggtg cccacccagg ctggtcccag
      721 gcctccgccg acagcccccc gtatggcggg ggtggcgcag ccggcggcgg cgcggccgga
      781 cctggaggtg ctggatcggc tacggcccac gcctctgcac ggtttcccta ctcgcccagc
      841 ccgcccatgg ccaacggcgc cgcgcgagac cccgggggct acgtggctgc gggcggcacg
      901 ggcgcaggca gtgtgagtgg aggtggcggc agcctggcgg ccatgggtgg ccgggagcac
      961 cagtacagct cgctgtccgc agctcggccg ctgaacggaa cgtaccacca ccaccatcac
     1021 catcacccga cctactcgcc ctacatggcc gcaccgctga ctcctgcctg gccagcagga
     1081 cccttcgaaa cgccggtgct ccacagctta cagggccgcg cgggagctcc actcccggtg
     1141 ccacgaggcc ccagcacaga cctgttggag gacctgtcgg agagccgcga gtgcgtgaac
     1201 tgcggctcca tccagacgcc actgtggaga cgagacggca ccggtcatta cctgtgcaat
     1261 gcatgcggtc tctacagcaa gatgaatggc ctcagcaggc ccctcatcaa gccacagaag
     1321 cgcgtgcctt catcacggcg gcttggactg tcctgtgcca actgtcacac cacaaccact
     1381 accttatggc gtagaaatgc tgagggtgag cctgtgtgca atgcttgcgg gctctatatg
     1441 aaactccatg gggtgcctcg accacttgct atgaaaaaag aaggaattca aaccaggaaa
     1501 cgaaaaccta aaaatataaa taagtcaaaa gcttgctccg gtaacagcag tggctctgtc
     1561 cctatgactc ctacttcctc ttcttctaat tcagatgact gcaccaaaaa tacttctcct
     1621 tctacacaag cgaccacctc aggggtaggg gcatcagtga tgtctgcagt gggagaaaac
     1681 gccaaccccg agaacagtga cctcaagtat tcaggtcaag acggcctcta cataggtgtc
     1741 agtctgtcct cccctgccga agtcacatcc tccgtgcgac aggattcttg gtgtgctctg
     1801 gccctggccc atatgggcgg atctggaggt agtggtggat ctggaggttc tggtggctcc
     1861 tacccatacg atgttccaga ttacgctggc agtggagagg gcagaggaag tctgctaaca
     1921 tgcggtgacg tcgaggagaa tcctggccca accatgaaaa agcctgaact caccgctacc
     1981 tctgtcgaga agtttctgat cgaaaagttc gacagcgtct ccgacctgat gcagctctcc
     2041 gagggcgaag aatctcgggc tttcagcttc gatgtgggag ggcgtggata tgtcctgcgg
     2101 gtgaatagct gcgccgatgg tttctacaaa gatcgctatg tttatcggca ctttgcatcc
     2161 gccgctctcc ctattcccga agtgcttgac attggggagt tcagcgagag cctgacctat
     2221 tgcatctccc gccgtgcaca gggtgtcacc ttgcaagacc tgcctgaaac cgaactgccc
     2281 gctgttctcc agcccgtcgc cgaggccatg gatgccatcg ctgccgccga tcttagccag
     2341 accagcgggt tcggcccatt cggacctcaa ggaatcggtc aatacactac atggcgcgat
     2401 ttcatctgcg ctattgctga tccccatgtg tatcactggc aaactgtgat ggacgacacc
     2461 gtcagtgcct ccgtcgccca ggctctcgat gagctgatgc tttgggccga ggactgcccc
     2521 gaagtccggc acctcgtgca cgccgatttc ggctccaaca atgtcctgac cgacaatggc
     2581 cgcataacag ccgtcattga ctggagcgag gccatgttcg gggattccca atacgaggtc
     2641 gccaacatct tcttctggag gccctggttg gcttgtatgg agcagcagac ccgctacttc
     2701 gagcggaggc atcccgagct tgcaggatct cctcggctcc gggcttatat gctccgcatt
     2761 ggtcttgacc aactctatca gagcttggtt gacggcaatt tcgatgatgc agcttgggct
     2821 cagggtcgct gcgacgcaat cgtccggtcc ggagccggga ctgtcgggcg tacacaaatc
     2881 gcccgcagaa gcgctgccgt ctggaccgat ggctgtgtgg aagtgctcgc cgatagtgga
     2941 aacagacgcc ccagcactcg tcctagggca aaggatctgc agtaaacgcg ttaagtcgac
     3001 aatcaacctc tggattacaa aatttgtgaa agattgactg gtattcttaa ctatgttgct
     3061 ccttttacgc tatgtggata cgctgcttta atgcctttgt atcatgctat tgcttcccgt
     3121 atggctttca ttttctcctc cttgtataaa tcctggttgc tgtctcttta tgaggagttg
     3181 tggcccgttg tcaggcaacg tggcgtggtg tgcactgtgt ttgctgacgc aacccccact
     3241 ggttggggca ttgccaccac ctgtcagctc ctttccggga ctttcgcttt ccccctccct
     3301 attgccacgg cggaactcat cgccgcctgc cttgcccgct gctggacagg ggctcggctg
     3361 ttgggcactg acaattccgt ggtgttgtcg gggaaatcat cgtcctttcc ttggctgctc
     3421 gcctgtgttg ccacctggat tctgcgcggg acgtccttct gctacgtccc ttcggccctc
     3481 aatccagcgg accttccttc ccgcggcctg ctgccggctc tgcggcctct tccgcgtctt
     3541 cgccttcgcc ctcagacgag tcggatctcc ctttgggccg cctccccgcg tcgactttaa
     3601 gaccaatgac ttacaaggca gctgtagatc ttagccactt tttaaaagaa aaggggggac
     3661 tggaagggct aattcactcc caacgaagac aagatctgct ttttgcttgt actgggtctc
     3721 tctggttaga ccagatctga gcctgggagc tctctggcta actagggaac ccactgctta
     3781 agcctcaata aagcttgcct tgagtgcttc aagtagtgtg tgcccgtctg ttgtgtgact
     3841 ctggtaacta gagatccctc agaccctttt agtcagtgtg gaaaatctct agcagtacgt
     3901 atagtagttc atgtcatctt attattcagt atttataact tgcaaagaaa tgaatatcag
     3961 agagtgagag gaacttgttt attgcagctt ataatggtta caaataaagc aatagcatca
     4021 caaatttcac aaataaagca tttttttcac tgcattctag ttgtggtttg tccaaactca
     4081 tcaatgtatc ttatcatgtc tggctctagc tatcccgccc ctaactccgc ccatcccgcc
     4141 cctaactccg cccagttccg cccattctcc gccccatggc tgactaattt tttttattta
     4201 tgcagaggcc gaggccgcct cggcctctga gctattccag aagtagtgag gaggcttttt
     4261 tggaggccta gggacgtacc caattcgccc tatagtgagt cgtattacgc gcgctcactg
     4321 gccgtcgttt tacaacgtcg tgactgggaa aaccctggcg ttacccaact taatcgcctt
     4381 gcagcacatc cccctttcgc cagctggcgt aatagcgaag aggcccgcac cgatcgccct
     4441 tcccaacagt tgcgcagcct gaatggcgaa tgggnnnnnn nnnnnnnnnn nnnnnnnnnn
     4501 nnnnnnnnnn nnnnnnnnnn nnnnnnnnnn nnnnnnnnnn nnnnnnnnnn nnnnnnnnnn
     4561 nnnnnnnnnn nnnnnnnnnn nnnnnnnnnn nnnnnnnncn nnnnnnnnnn nnnnnnnnnn
     4621 nnnnnnnnnn nnnnnnnnnn nnnnnnnnnn nnnnnnnnnn nnnnnnnnnn nnnnnnnnnn
     4681 nnnnnnnnnn annnnnnnnn nnnnnnnnnn nnnnnnnnnn nnnnnnnnnn nnnnnnnnnn
     4741 cctttgacgt tggagtccac gttctttaat agtggactct tgttccaaac tggaacaaca
     4801 ctcaacccta tctcggtcta ttcttttgat ttataaggga ttttgccgat ttcggcctat
     4861 tggttaaaaa atgagctgat ttaacaaaaa tttaacgcga attttaacaa aatattaacg
     4921 cttacaattt aggtggcact tttcggggaa atgtgcgcgg aacccctatt tgtttatttt
     4981 tctaaataca ttcaaatatg tatccgctca tgagacaata accctgataa atgcttcaat
     5041 aatattgaaa aaggaagagt atgagtattc aacatttccg tgtcgccctt attccctttt
     5101 ttgcggcatt ttgccttcct gtttttgctc acccagaaac gctggtgaaa gtaaaagatg
     5161 ctgaagatca gttgggtgca cgagtgggtt acatcgaact ggatctcaac agcggtaaga
     5221 tccttgagag ttttcgcccc gaagaacgtt ttccaatgat gagcactttt aaagttctgc
     5281 tatgtggcgc ggtattatcc cgtattgacg ccgggcaaga gcaactcggt cgccgcatac
     5341 actattctca gaatgacttg gttgagtact caccagtcac agaaaagcat cttacggatg
     5401 gcatgacagt aagagaatta tgcagtgctg ccataaccat gagtgataac actgcggcca
     5461 acttacttct gacaacgatc ggaggaccga aggagctaac cgcttttttg cacaacatgg
     5521 gggatcatgt aactcgcctt gatcgttggg aaccggagct gaatgaagcc ataccaaacg
     5581 acgagcgtga caccacgatg cctgtagcaa tggcaacaac gttgcgcaaa ctattaactg
     5641 gcgaactact tactctagct tcccggcaac aattaataga ctggatggag gcggataaag
     5701 ttgcaggacc acttctgcgc tcggcccttc cggctggctg gtttattgct gataaatctg
     5761 gagccggtga gcgtgggtct cgcggtatca ttgcagcact ggggccagat ggtaagccct
     5821 cccgtatcgt agttatctac acgacgggga gtcaggcaac tatggatgaa cgaaatagac
     5881 agatcgctga gataggtgcc tcactgatta agcattggta actgtcagac caagtttact
     5941 catatatact ttagattgat ttaaaacttc atttttaatt taaaaggatc taggtgaaga
     6001 tcctttttga taatctcatg accaaaatcc cttaacgtga gttttcgttc cactgagcgt
     6061 cagaccccgt agaaaagatc aaaggatctt cttgagatcc tttttttctg cgcgtaatct
     6121 gctgcttgca aacaaaaaaa ccaccgctac cagcggtggt ttgtttgccg gatcaagagc
     6181 taccaactct ttttccgaag gtaactggct tcagcagagc gcagatacca aatactgttc
     6241 ttctagtgta gccgtagtta ggccaccact tcaagaactc tgtagcaccg cctacatacc
     6301 tcgctctgct aatcctgtta ccagtggctg ctgccagtgg cgataagtcg tgtcttaccg
     6361 ggttggactc aagacgatag ttaccggata aggcgcagcg gtcgggctga acggggggtt
     6421 cgtgcacaca gcccagcttg gagcgaacga cctacaccga actgagatac ctacagcgtg
     6481 agctatgaga aagcgccacg cttcccgaag ggagaaaggc ggacaggtat ccggtaagcg
     6541 gcagggtcgg aacaggagag cgcacgaggg agcttccagg gggaaacgcc tggtatcttt
     6601 atagtcctgt cgggtttcgc cacctctgac ttgagcgtcg atttttgtga tgctcgtcag
     6661 gggggcggag cctatggaaa aacgccagca acgcggcctt tttacggttc ctggcctttt
     6721 gctggccttt tgctcacatg ttctttcctg cgttatcccc tgattctgtg gataaccgta
     6781 ttaccgcctt tgagtgagct gataccgctc gccgcagccg aacgaccgag cgcagcgagt
     6841 cagtgagcga ggaagcggaa gagcgcccaa tacgcaaacc gcctctcccc gcgcgttggc
     6901 cgattcatta atgcagctgg cacgacaggt ttcccgactg gaaagcgggc agtgagcgca
     6961 acgcaattaa tgtgagttag ctcactcatt aggcacccca ggctttacac tttatgcttc
     7021 cggctcgtat gttgtgtgga attgtgagcg gataacaatt tcacacagga aacagctatg
     7081 accatgatta cgccaagcgc gcaattaacc ctcactaaag ggaacaaaag ctggagctgc
     7141 aagcttaatg tagtcttatg caatactctt gtagtcttgc aacatggtaa cgatgagtta
     7201 gcaacatgcc ttacaaggag agaaaaagca ccgtgcatgc cgattggtgg aagtaaggtg
     7261 gtacgatcgt gccttattag gaaggcaaca gacgggtctg acatggattg gacgaaccac
     7321 tgaattgccg cattgcagag atattgtatt taagtgccta gctcgataca taaacgggtc
     7381 tctctggtta gaccagatct gagcctggga gctctctggc taactaggga acccactgct
     7441 taagcctcaa taaagcttgc cttgagtgct tcaagtagtg tgtgcccgtc tgttgtgtga
     7501 ctctggtaac tagagatccc tcagaccctt ttagtcagtg tggaaaatct ctagcagtgg
     7561 cgcccgaaca gggacttgaa agcgaaaggg aaaccagagg agctctctcg acgcaggact
     7621 cggcttgctg aagcgcgcac ggcaagaggc gaggggcggc gactggtgag tacgccaaaa
     7681 attttgacta gcggaggcta gaaggagaga gatgggtgcg agagcgtcag tattaagcgg
     7741 gggagaatta gatcgcgatg ggaaaaaatt cggttaaggc cagggggaaa gaaaaaatat
     7801 aaattaaaac atatagtatg ggcaagcagg gagctagaac gattcgcagt taatcctggc
     7861 ctgttagaaa catcagaagg ctgtagacaa atactgggac agctacaacc atcccttcag
     7921 acaggatcag aagaacttag atcattatat aatacagtag caaccctcta ttgtgtgcat
     7981 caaaggatag agataaaaga caccaaggaa gctttagaca agatagagga agagcaaaac
     8041 aaaagtaaga ccaccgcaca gcaagcggcc gctgatcttc agacctggag gaggagatat
     8101 gagggacaat tggagaagtg aattatataa atataaagta gtaaaaattg aaccattagg
     8161 agtagcaccc accaaggcaa agagaagagt ggtgcagaga gaaaaaagag cagtgggaat
     8221 aggagctttg ttccttgggt tcttgggagc agcaggaagc actatgggcg cagcgtcaat
     8281 gacgctgacg gtacaggcca gacaattatt gtctggtata gtgcagcagc agaacaattt
     8341 gctgagggct attgaggcgc aacagcatct gttgcaactc acagtctggg gcatcaagca
     8401 gctccaggca agaatcctgg ctgtggaaag atacctaaag gatcaacagc tcctggggat
     8461 ttggggttgc tctggaaaac tcatttgcac cactgctgtg ccttggaatg ctagttggag
     8521 taataaatct ctggaacaga tttggaatca cacgacctgg atggagtggg acagagaaat
     8581 taacaattac acaagcttaa tacactcctt aattgaagaa tcgcaaaacc agcaagaaaa
     8641 gaatgaacaa gaattattgg aattagataa atgggcaagt ttgtggaatt ggtttaacat
     8701 aacaaattgg ctgtggtata taaaattatt cataatgata gtaggaggct tggtaggttt
     8761 aagaatagtt tttgctgtac tttctatagt gaatagagtt aggcagggat attcaccatt
     8821 atcgtttcag acccacctcc caaccccgag gggacccaga ccacaatttt aaaagaaaag
     8881 gggggattgg ggggtacagt gcaggggaaa gaatagtaga cataatagca acagacatac
     8941 aaactaaaga attacaaaaa caaattacaa aaattcaaaa ttttcgggtt tattacaggg
     9001 acagcagaga tccactttgg cgccggctcg agtggctccg gtgcccgtca gtgggcagag
     9061 cgcacatcgc ccacagtccc cgagaagttg gggggagggg tcggcaattg aaccggtgcc
     9121 tagagaaggt ggcgcggggt aaactgggaa agtgatgtcg tgtactggct ccgccttttt
     9181 cccgagggtg ggggagaacc gtatataagt gcagtagtcg ccgtgaacgt tctttttcgc
     9241 aacgggtttg ccgccagaac acaggtgtcg tgacgcggga tccggtaccg ccaccatggc
     9301 tggagacatg agagctgcca acctttggcc aagcccgctc atgatcaaac gctctaagaa
     9361 gaacagcctg gccttgtccc tgacggccga ccagatggtc agtgccttgt tggatgctga
     9421 gccccccata ctctattccg agtatgatcc taccagaccc ttcagtgaag cttcgatgat
     9481 gggcttactg accaacctgg cagacaggga gctggttcac atgatcaact gggcgaagag
     9541 ggtgccaggc tttgtggatt tgaccctcca tgatcaggtc caccttctag aatgtgcctg
     9601 gctagagatc ctgatgattg gtctcgtctg gcgctccatg gagcacccag tgaagctact
     9661 gtttgctcct aacttgctct tggacaggaa ccagggaaaa tgtgtagagg gcatggtgga
     9721 gatcttcgac atgctgctgg ctacatcatc tcggttccgc atgatgaatc tgcagggaga
     9781 ggagtttgtg tgcctcaaat ctattatttt gcttaattct ggagtgtaca catttctgtc
     9841 cagcaccctg aagtctctgg aagagaagga ccatatccac cgagtcctgg acaagatcac
     9901 agacactttg atccacctga tggccaaggc aggcctgacc ctgcagcagc agcaccagcg
     9961 gctggcccag ctcctcctca tcctctccca catcaggcac atgagtaaca aaggcatgga
    10021 gcatctgtac agcatgaagt gcaagaacgt ggtgcccctc tatgacctgc tgctggaggc
    10081 ggcggacgcc caccgcctac atgcgcccac tagccgtgga ggggcatccg tggaggagac
    10141 ggaccaaagc cacttggcca ctgcgggctc tacttcatcg cattccttgc aaaagtatta
    10201 catcacgggg gaggcagagg gtttccctgc cacagctgtc gaccatatg
//
