# Supplementary material for: GATA transcription factors drive initial Xist upregulation after fertilization through direct activation of long-range enhancers
Source: Nat Cell Biol. 2023 Nov 6;25(11):1704–15. doi: 10.1038/s41556-023-01266-x (PMC10635832; doi:10.1038/s41556-023-01266-x)
Supplement: Supplementary file 6 — Plasmid sequences. [file 41556_2023_1266_MOESM6_ESM.zip › SP376_RE79.gb]

LOCUS       SP376_RE79             12339 bp ds-DNA     circular SYN 18-JAN-2022
DEFINITION  Enhancer-reporter SP307 with Peak 1.
ACCESSION   SP376 (modified)
KEYWORDS    FpG5.
SOURCE      synthetic DNA construct
  ORGANISM  synthetic DNA construct
            .
REFERENCE   1  (bases 1 to 11647)
  AUTHORS   Murtha, M, Tokcaer-Keskin, Z, Tang, Z, Strino, F, Chen, X, Wang, Y,
            Xi, X, Basilico, C, Brown, S, Bonneau, R, Kluger, Y, Dailey and L
  TITLE     FIREWACh: high-throughput functional detection of transcriptional
            regulatory modules in mammalian cells.
  JOURNAL   Nat Methods. 2014 May;11(5):559-65. doi: 10.1038/nmeth.2885. Epub
            2014 Mar 23.
  PUBMED    24658142
REFERENCE   2  (bases 1 to 11647)
  AUTHORS   .
  TITLE     Direct Submission
  JOURNAL   Exported Aug 6, 2018 from SnapGene Server 1.1.58
            http://www.snapgene.com
FEATURES             Location/Qualifiers
     source          1..12339
                     /organism="synthetic DNA construct"
                     /mol_type="other DNA"
     enhancer        238..617
                     /note="human cytomegalovirus immediate early enhancer"
                     /label="CMV enhancer"
     promoter        619..817
                     /note="human cytomegalovirus (CMV) immediate early 
                     promoter"
                     /label="CMV promoter"
     LTR             835..1015
                     /note="truncated 5' long terminal repeat (LTR) from HIV-1"
                     /label="5' LTR (truncated)"
     misc_feature    1062..1187
                     /note="packaging signal of human immunodeficiency virus 
                     type 1"
                     /label="HIV-1 Psi"
     misc_feature    1680..1913
                     /note="The Rev response element (RRE) of HIV-1 allows for
                     Rev-dependent mRNA export from the nucleus to
                     thecytoplasm."
                     /label="RRE"
     misc_feature    2440..2557
                     /note="central polypurine tract and central termination 
                     sequence of HIV-1"
                     /label="cPPT/CTS"
     misc_feature    2607..3293
                     /Original_Bases
                     /label
                     /note="Geneious type: Editing History Insertion"
     source          <2607..>3294
                     /organism="synthetic DNA construct"
                     /mol_type="other DNA"
     misc_feature    <2607..3294
                     /modified_by="User"
                     /label="RE79"
     promoter        3295..3310
                     /created_by="User"
                     /modified_by="User"
                     /label="Fgf4 minimal promoter start"
     misc_feature    3331..3336
                     /Original_Bases
                     /label
                     /note="Geneious type: Editing History Insertion"
     misc_feature    3498..3503
                     /Recognition_pattern="A^CCGGT"
                     /annotation_group="ACCGGT"
                     /label="AgeI"
                     /note="Geneious type: restriction site"
     regulatory      3505..3514
                     /regulatory_class="other"
                     /note="vertebrate consensus sequence for strong
                     initiationof translation (Kozak, 1987)"
     CDS             3511..4230
                     /codon_start=1
                     /product="enhanced GFP"
                     /note="mammalian codon-optimized"
                     /translation="MVSKGEELFTGVVPILVELDGDVNGHKFSVSGEGEGDATYGKLT
                     LKFICTTGKLPVPWPTLVTTLTYGVQCFSRYPDHMKQHDFFKSAMPEGYVQERTIFFK
                     DDGNYKTRAEVKFEGDTLVNRIELKGIDFKEDGNILGHKLEYNYNSHNVYIMADKQKN
                     GIKVNFKIRHNIEDGSVQLADHYQQNTPIGDGPVLLPDNHYLSTQSALSKDPNEKRDH
                     MVLLEFVTAAGITLGMDELYK"
                     /label="EGFP"
     misc_feature    4247..4256
                     /Recognition_pattern="GATNN^NNATC"
                     /annotation_group="GATNNNNATC"
                     /label="BsaBI"
                     /note="Geneious type: restriction site"
     polyA_signal    4353..4434
                     /note="SV40 polyadenylation signal"
                     /label="SV40 poly(A) signal"
     promoter        4452..5663
                     /note="human ubiquitin C promoter"
                     /label="UbC promoter"
     CDS             5698..6735
                     /codon_start=1
                     /product="hygromycin B phosphotransferase"
                     /note="confers resistance to hygromycin"
                     /translation="MKKPELTATSVEKFLIEKFDSVSDLMQLSEGEESRAFSFDVGGR
                     GYVLRVNSCADGFYKDRYVYRHFASAALPIPEVLDIGEFSESLTYCISRRAQGVTLQD
                     LPETELPAVLQPVAEAMDAIAAADLSQTSGFGPFGPQGIGQYTTWRDFICAIADPHVY
                     HWQTVMDDTVSASVAQALDELMLWAEDCPEVRHLVHADFGSNNVLTDNGRITAVIDWS
                     EAMFGDSQYEVANIFFWRPWLACMEQQTRYFERRHPELAGSPRLRAYMLRIGLDQLYQ
                     SLVDGNFDDAAWAQGRCDAIVRSGAGTVGRTQIARRSAAVWTDGCVEVLADSGNRRPS
                     TRPDREMGEAN"
                     /label="HygR"
     polyA_signal    6777..6825
                     /note="herpes simplex virus thymidine kinase 
                     polyadenylation signal (Cole and Stacy, 1985)"
                     /label="HSV TK poly(A) signal"
     CDS             complement(7502..7513)
                     /codon_start=1
                     /product="Factor Xa recognition and cleavage site"
                     /translation="IEGR"
                     /label="Factor Xa site"
     LTR             8144..8324
                     /note="truncated 5' long terminal repeat (LTR) from HIV-1"
                     /label="5' LTR (truncated)"
     polyA_signal    8356..8580
                     /note="bovine growth hormone polyadenylation signal"
                     /label="bGH poly(A) signal"
     rep_origin      8626..9054
                     /direction="RIGHT"
                     /note="f1 bacteriophage origin of replication; arrow 
                     indicates direction of (+) strand synthesis"
                     /label="f1 ori"
     promoter        9068..9397
                     /note="SV40 enhancer and early promoter"
                     /label="SV40 promoter"
     rep_origin      9248..9383
                     /note="SV40 origin of replication"
                     /label="SV40 ori"
     promoter        9445..9492
                     /note="synthetic bacterial promoter"
                     /label="EM7 promoter"
     CDS             9511..9885
                     /codon_start=1
                     /gene="Sh ble from Streptoalloteichus hindustanus"
                     /product="antibiotic-binding protein"
                     /note="confers resistance to bleomycin, phleomycin, and 
                     Zeocin(TM)"
                     /translation="MAKLTSAVPVLTARDVAGAVEFWTDRLGFSRDFVEDDFAGVVRD
                     DVTLFISAVQDQVVPDNTLAWVWVRGLDELYAEWSEVVSTNFRDASGPAMTEIGEQPW
                     GREFALRDPAGNCVHFVAEEQD"
                     /label="BleoR"
     polyA_signal    10015..10136
                     /note="SV40 polyadenylation signal"
                     /label="SV40 poly(A) signal"
     protein_bind    10209..10225
                     /bound_moiety="lac repressor encoded by lacI"
                     /note="The lac repressor binds to the lac operator to 
                     inhibit transcription in E. coli. This inhibition can be
                     relieved by adding lactose or
                     isopropyl-beta-D-thiogalactopyranoside (IPTG)."
                     /label="lac operator"
     promoter        complement(10233..10263)
                     /note="promoter for the E. coli lac operon"
                     /label="lac promoter"
     protein_bind    10278..10299
                     /bound_moiety="E. coli catabolite activator protein"
                     /note="CAP binding activates transcription in the
                     presenceof cAMP."
                     /label="CAP binding site"
     rep_origin      complement(10587..11175)
                     /direction="LEFT"
                     /note="high-copy-number ColE1/pMB1/pBR322/pUC origin of 
                     replication"
                     /label="ori"
     CDS             complement(11346..12206)
                     /codon_start=1
                     /gene="bla"
                     /product="beta-lactamase"
                     /note="confers resistance to ampicillin, carbenicillin,
                     and related antibiotics"
                     /translation="MSIQHFRVALIPFFAAFCLPVFAHPETLVKVKDAEDQLGARVGY
                     IELDLNSGKILESFRPEERFPMMSTFKVLLCGAVLSRIDAGQEQLGRRIHYSQNDLVE
                     YSPVTEKHLTDGMTVRELCSAAITMSDNTAANLLLTTIGGPKELTAFLHNMGDHVTRL
                     DRWEPELNEAIPNDERDTTMPVAMATTLRKLLTGELLTLASRQQLIDWMEADKVAGPL
                     LRSALPAGWFIADKSGAGERGSRGIIAALGPDGKPSRIVVIYTTGSQATMDERNRQIA
                     EIGASLIKHW"
                     /label="AmpR"
     promoter        complement(12207..12311)
                     /gene="bla"
                     /label="AmpR promoter"
ORIGIN      
        1 gtcgacggat cgggagatct cccgatcccc tatggtgcac tctcagtaca atctgctctg
       61 atgccgcata gttaagccag tatctgctcc ctgcttgtgt gttggaggtc gctgagtagt
      121 gcgcgagcaa aatttaagct acaacaaggc aaggcttgac cgacaattgc atgaagaatc
      181 tgcttagggt taggcgtttt gcgctgcttc gcgatgtacg ggccagatat acgcgttgac
      241 attgattatt gactagttat taatagtaat caattacggg gtcattagtt catagcccat
      301 atatggagtt ccgcgttaca taacttacgg taaatggccc gcctggctga ccgcccaacg
      361 acccccgccc attgacgtca ataatgacgt atgttcccat agtaacgcca atagggactt
      421 tccattgacg tcaatgggtg gagtatttac ggtaaactgc ccacttggca gtacatcaag
      481 tgtatcatat gccaagtacg ccccctattg acgtcaatga cggtaaatgg cccgcctggc
      541 attatgccca gtacatgacc ttatgggact ttcctacttg gcagtacatc tacgtattag
      601 tcatcgctat taccatggtg atgcggtttt ggcagtacat caatgggcgt ggatagcggt
      661 ttgactcacg gggatttcca agtctccacc ccattgacgt caatgggagt ttgttttggc
      721 accaaaatca acgggacttt ccaaaatgtc gtaacaactc cgccccattg acgcaaatgg
      781 gcggtaggcg tgtacggtgg gaggtctata taagcagcgc gttttgcctg tactgggtct
      841 ctctggttag accagatctg agcctgggag ctctctggct aactagggaa cccactgctt
      901 aagcctcaat aaagcttgcc ttgagtgctt caagtagtgt gtgcccgtct gttgtgtgac
      961 tctggtaact agagatccct cagacccttt tagtcagtgt ggaaaatctc tagcagtggc
     1021 gcccgaacag ggacttgaaa gcgaaaggga aaccagagga gctctctcga cgcaggactc
     1081 ggcttgctga agcgcgcacg gcaagaggcg aggggcggcg actggtgagt acgccaaaaa
     1141 ttttgactag cggaggctag aaggagagag atgggtgcga gagcgtcagt attaagcggg
     1201 ggagaattag atcgcgatgg gaaaaaattc ggttaaggcc agggggaaag aaaaaatata
     1261 aattaaaaca tatagtatgg gcaagcaggg agctagaacg attcgcagtt aatcctggcc
     1321 tgttagaaac atcagaaggc tgtagacaaa tactgggaca gctacaacca tcccttcaga
     1381 caggatcaga agaacttaga tcattatata atacagtagc aaccctctat tgtgtgcatc
     1441 aaaggataga gataaaagac accaaggaag ctttagacaa gatagaggaa gagcaaaaca
     1501 aaagtaagac caccgcacag caagcggccg ctgatcttca gacctggagg aggagatatg
     1561 agggacaatt ggagaagtga attatataaa tataaagtag taaaaattga accattagga
     1621 gtagcaccca ccaaggcaaa gagaagagtg gtgcagagag aaaaaagagc agtgggaata
     1681 ggagctttgt tccttgggtt cttgggagca gcaggaagca ctatgggcgc agcgtcaatg
     1741 acgctgacgg tacaggccag acaattattg tctggtatag tgcagcagca gaacaatttg
     1801 ctgagggcta ttgaggcgca acagcatctg ttgcaactca cagtctgggg catcaagcag
     1861 ctccaggcaa gaatcctggc tgtggaaaga tacctaaagg atcaacagct cctggggatt
     1921 tggggttgct ctggaaaact catttgcacc actgctgtgc cttggaatgc tagttggagt
     1981 aataaatctc tggaacagat ttggaatcac acgacctgga tggagtggga cagagaaatt
     2041 aacaattaca caagcttaat acactcctta attgaagaat cgcaaaacca gcaagaaaag
     2101 aatgaacaag aattattgga attagataaa tgggcaagtt tgtggaattg gtttaacata
     2161 acaaattggc tgtggtatat aaaattattc ataatgatag taggaggctt ggtaggttta
     2221 agaatagttt ttgctgtact ttctatagtg aatagagtta ggcagggata ttcaccatta
     2281 tcgtttcaga cccacctccc aaccccgagg ggacccgaca ggcccgaagg aatagaagaa
     2341 gaaggtggag agagagacag agacagatcc attcgattag tgaacggatc ggcactgcgt
     2401 gcgccaattc tgcagacaaa tggcagtatt catccacaat tttaaaagaa aaggggggat
     2461 tggggggtac agtgcagggg aaagaatagt agacataata gcaacagaca tacaaactaa
     2521 agaattacaa aaacaaatta caaaaattca aaattttcgg gtttattaca gggacagcag
     2581 agatccagtt tggttaatta aggatctgtc taatggaaga ccatacgttg tttctcctgt
     2641 tgttttaata acaatcactt agaatttctt ttgctaaaaa gccatggctc ctctccctac
     2701 ctgggtctac aaggtcactt ctctccttac ctgggcctac aaggtcacta aaccaaggac
     2761 gaaagcctag aacatctgcc tttagttttg gttacttctt ttggatcaga tgcctgaagt
     2821 taattattca aggtttatca atctaaaaac tgcagatgcc taagctatct tatcatcagg
     2881 gctgaaagca caaagataaa cctaaggaat ttcattgtca ccttttacaa tgcactgtgc
     2941 cagaccccag agaggtgcct aaaagtctgc ctcaggtctt ttatcctaca atcctgaagg
     3001 tcacttgaag acagcaagtc gatgagtcag cagtccctcc agtcacctga ctgttaagca
     3061 atccaaggac tgataaggct ttcagagcca cccagcagaa ccaggactaa gattaagatc
     3121 agcaggaccc catattatcc aaaggcctgg taggaatgga ggtatctaca gacatccttt
     3181 ccttaagact atgaaactat ccacaagccc aaagaatttc aatttcatta tgaatcttat
     3241 tctgaggtac ctttgctaga ccactggaag gaatctcaca gctatgacag atccgagctc
     3301 ttacgcgtgc tagcccagca cccgggcgcg gggcaggcga gtaggagggg gcgccggcta
     3361 tatataccac tgctccggag ggctgggcgc gcggggacta tcccgccacc gttgcgtccc
     3421 tatttgctct cgctacttag gtctgtgcgc agcactcacc gaactcacgg cccgcagctc
     3481 gaactcacgc aagatccacc ggtcgccacc atggtgagca agggcgagga gctgttcacc
     3541 ggggtggtgc ccatcctggt cgagctggac ggcgacgtaa acggccacaa gttcagcgtg
     3601 tccggcgagg gcgagggcga tgccacctac ggcaagctga ccctgaagtt catctgcacc
     3661 accggcaagc tgcccgtgcc ctggcccacc ctcgtgacca ccctgaccta cggcgtgcag
     3721 tgcttcagcc gctaccccga ccacatgaag cagcacgact tcttcaagtc cgccatgccc
     3781 gaaggctacg tccaggagcg caccatcttc ttcaaggacg acggcaacta caagacccgc
     3841 gccgaggtga agttcgaggg cgacaccctg gtgaaccgca tcgagctgaa gggcatcgac
     3901 ttcaaggagg acggcaacat cctggggcac aagctggagt acaactacaa cagccacaac
     3961 gtctatatca tggccgacaa gcagaagaac ggcatcaagg tgaacttcaa gatccgccac
     4021 aacatcgagg acggcagcgt gcagctcgcc gaccactacc agcagaacac ccccatcggc
     4081 gacggccccg tgctgctgcc cgacaaccac tacctgagca cccagtccgc cctgagcaaa
     4141 gaccccaacg agaagcgcga tcacatggtc ctgctggagt tcgtgaccgc cgccgggatc
     4201 actctcggca tggacgagct gtacaagtaa agcggccgcg actctagatc ataatcagcc
     4261 ataccacatt tgtagaggtt ttacttgctt taaaaaacct cccacacctc cccctgaacc
     4321 tgaaacataa aatgaatgca attgttgttg ttaacttgtt tattgcagct tataatggtt
     4381 acaaataaag caatagcatc acaaatttca caaataaagc atttttttca ctgcttaatt
     4441 aagggtgcag cggcctccgc gccgggtttt ggcgcctccc gcgggcgccc ccctcctcac
     4501 ggcgagcgct gccacgtcag acgaagggcg caggagcgtt cctgatcctt ccgcccggac
     4561 gctcaggaca gcggcccgct gctcataaga ctcggcctta gaaccccagt atcagcagaa
     4621 ggacatttta ggacgggact tgggtgactc tagggcactg gttttctttc cagagagcgg
     4681 aacaggcgag gaaaagtagt cccttctcgg cgattctgcg gagggatctc cgtggggcgg
     4741 tgaacgccga tgattatata aggacgcgcc gggtgtggca cagctagttc cgtcgcagcc
     4801 gggatttggg tcgcggttct tgtttgtgga tcgctgtgat cgtcacttgg tgagttgcgg
     4861 gctgctgggc tggccggggc tttcgtggcc gccgggccgc tcggtgggac ggaagcgtgt
     4921 ggagagaccg ccaagggctg tagtctgggt ccgcgagcaa ggttgccctg aactgggggt
     4981 tggggggagc gcacaaaatg gcggctgttc ccgagtcttg aatggaagac gcttgtaagg
     5041 cgggctgtga ggtcgttgaa acaaggtggg gggcatggtg ggcggcaaga acccaaggtc
     5101 ttgaggcctt cgctaatgcg ggaaagctct tattcgggtg agatgggctg gggcaccatc
     5161 tggggaccct gacgtgaagt ttgtcactga ctggagaact cgggtttgtc gtctggttgc
     5221 gggggcggca gttatgcggt gccgttgggc agtgcacccg tacctttggg agcgcgcgcc
     5281 ctcgtcgtgt cgtgacgtca cccgttctgt tggcttataa tgcagggtgg ggccacctgc
     5341 cggtaggtgt gcggtaggct tttctccgtc gcaggacgca gggttcgggc ctagggtagg
     5401 ctctcctgaa tcgacaggcg ccggacctct ggtgagggga gggataagtg aggcgtcagt
     5461 ttctttggtc ggttttatgt acctatcttc ttaagtagct gaagctccgg ttttgaacta
     5521 tgcgctcggg gttggcgagt gtgttttgtg aagtttttta ggcacctttt gaaatgtaat
     5581 catttgggtc aatatgtaat tttcagtgtt agactagtaa attgtccgct aaattctggc
     5641 cgtttttggc ttttttgtta gacgaagctt gggctgcagg tcgactctag aggatctatg
     5701 aaaaagcctg aactcaccgc gacgtctgtc gagaagtttc tgatcgaaaa gttcgacagc
     5761 gtctccgacc tgatgcagct ctcggagggc gaagaatctc gtgctttcag cttcgatgta
     5821 ggagggcgtg gatatgtcct gcgggtaaat agctgcgccg atggtttcta caaagatcgt
     5881 tatgtttatc ggcactttgc atcggccgcg ctcccgattc cggaagtgct tgacattggg
     5941 gaattcagcg agagcctgac ctattgcatc tcccgccgtg cacagggtgt cacgttgcaa
     6001 gacctgcctg aaaccgaact gcccgctgtt ctgcagccgg tcgcggaggc catggatgcg
     6061 atcgctgcgg ccgatcttag ccagacgagc gggttcggcc cattcggacc gcaaggaatc
     6121 ggtcaataca ctacatggcg tgatttcata tgcgcgattg ctgatcccca tgtgtatcac
     6181 tggcaaactg tgatggacga caccgtcagt gcgtccgtcg cgcaggctct cgatgagctg
     6241 atgctttggg ccgaggactg ccccgaagtc cggcacctcg tgcacgcgga tttcggctcc
     6301 aacaatgtcc tgacggacaa tggccgcata acagcggtca ttgactggag cgaggcgatg
     6361 ttcggggatt cccaatacga ggtcgccaac atcttcttct ggaggccgtg gttggcttgt
     6421 atggagcagc agacgcgcta cttcgagcgg aggcatccgg agcttgcagg atcgccgcgg
     6481 ctccgggcgt atatgctccg cattggtctt gaccaactct atcagagctt ggttgacggc
     6541 aatttcgatg atgcagcttg ggcgcagggt cgatgcgacg caatcgtccg atccggagcc
     6601 gggactgtcg ggcgtacaca aatcgcccgc agaagcgcgg ccgtctggac cgatggctgt
     6661 gtagaagtac tcgccgatag tggaaaccga cgccccagca ctcgtccgga tcgggagatg
     6721 ggggaggcta actgaaacac ggaaggagac aataccggaa ggaacccgcg ctatgacggc
     6781 aataaaaaga cagaataaaa cgcacgggtg ttgggtcgtt tgttcataaa cgcggggttc
     6841 ggtcccaggg ctggcactct gtcgataccc caccgagacc ccattggggc caatacgccc
     6901 gcgtttcttc cttttcccca ccccaccccc caagttcggg tgaaggccca gggctcgcag
     6961 ccaacgtcgg ggcggcaggc cctgccatag cagatccagt taacctcgag ggcgcgccga
     7021 attcgatatc aagcttatcg ataatcaacc tctggattac aaaatttggg gtattcttaa
     7081 ctatgttgct ccttttacgc tatgtggata cgctgcttta atgcctttgt atcatgctat
     7141 tgcttcccgt atggctttca ttttctcctc cttgtataaa tcctggttgc tgtctcttta
     7201 tgaggagttg tggcccgttg tcaggcaacg tggcgtggtg tgcactgtgt ttgctgacgc
     7261 aacccccact ggttggggca ttgccaccac ctgtcagctc ctttccggga ctttcgcttt
     7321 ccccctccct attgccacgg cggaactcat cgccgcctgc cttgcccgct gctggacagg
     7381 ggctcggctg ttgggcactg acaattccgt ggtgttgtcg gggaaatcat cgtcctttcc
     7441 ttggctgctc gcctgtgttg ccacctggat tctgcgcggg acgtccttct gctacgtccc
     7501 ttcggccctc aatccagcgg accttccttc ccgcggcctg ctgccggctc tgcggcctct
     7561 tccgcgtctt cgccttcgcc ctcagacgag tcggatctcc ctttgggccg cctccccgca
     7621 tcgataccgt cgacctcgag acctagaaaa acatggagca atcacaagta gcaatacagc
     7681 agctaccaat gctgattgtg cctggctaga agcacaagag gaggaggagg tgggttttcc
     7741 agtcacacct caggtacctt taagaccaat gacttacaag gcagctgtag atcttagcca
     7801 ctttttaaaa gaaaaggggg gactggaagg gctaattcac tcccaacgaa gacaagatat
     7861 ccttgatctg tggatctacc acacacaagg ctacttccct gattggcaga actacacacc
     7921 agggccaggg atcagatatc cactgacctt tggatggtgc tacaagctag taccagttga
     7981 gcaagagaag gtagaagaag ccaatgaagg agagaacacc cgcttgttac accctgtgag
     8041 cctgcatggg atggatgacc cggagagaga agtattagag tggaggtttg acagccgcct
     8101 agcatttcat cacatggccc gagagctgca tccggactgt actgggtctc tctggttaga
     8161 ccagatctga gcctgggagc tctctggcta actagggaac ccactgctta agcctcaata
     8221 aagcttgcct tgagtgcttc aagtagtgtg tgcccgtctg ttgtgtgact ctggtaacta
     8281 gagatccctc agaccctttt agtcagtgtg gaaaatctct agcagggccc gtttaaaccc
     8341 gctgatcagc ctcgactgtg ccttctagtt gccagccatc tgttgtttgc ccctcccccg
     8401 tgccttcctt gaccctggaa ggtgccactc ccactgtcct ttcctaataa aatgaggaaa
     8461 ttgcatcgca ttgtctgagt aggtgtcatt ctattctggg gggtggggtg gggcaggaca
     8521 gcaaggggga ggattgggaa gacaatagca ggcatgctgg ggatgcggtg ggctctatgg
     8581 cttctgaggc ggaaagaacc agctggggct ctagggggta tccccnnnnn nnnnnnnnnn
     8641 nnnnnnnnnn nnnnnnnnnn nnnnnnnnnn nnnnnnnnnn nnnnnnnnnn nnnnnnnnnn
     8701 nnnnnnnnnn nnnnnnnnnn nnnnnnnnnn nnnnnnnnnn nnnnnnnnnc nnnnnnnnnn
     8761 nnnnnnnnnn nnnnnnnnnn nnnnnnnnnn nnnnnnnnnn nnnnnnnnnn nnnnnnnnnn
     8821 nnnnnnnnnn nnnnnnnnnn nannnnnnnn nnnnnnnnnn nnnnnnnnnn nnnnnnnnnn
     8881 nnnnnnnnnn ncctttgacg ttggagtcca cgttctttaa tagtggactc ttgttccaaa
     8941 ctggaacaac actcaaccct atctcggtct attcttttga tttataaggg attttgccga
     9001 tttcggccta ttggttaaaa aatgagctga tttaacaaaa atttaacgcg aattaattct
     9061 gtggaatgtg tgtcagttag ggtgtggaaa gtccccaggc tccccagcag gcagaagtat
     9121 gcaaagcatg catctcaatt agtcagcaac caggtgtgga aagtccccag gctccccagc
     9181 aggcagaagt atgcaaagca tgcatctcaa ttagtcagca accatagtcc cgcccctaac
     9241 tccgcccatc ccgcccctaa ctccgcccag ttccgcccat tctccgcccc atggctgact
     9301 aatttttttt atttatgcag aggccgaggc cgcctctgcc tctgagctat tccagaagta
     9361 gtgaggaggc ttttttggag gcctaggctt ttgcaaaaag ctcccgggag cttgtatatc
     9421 cattttcgga tctgatcagc acgtgttgac aattaatcat cggcatagta tatcggcata
     9481 gtataatacg acaaggtgag gaactaaacc atggccaagt tgaccagtgc cgttccggtg
     9541 ctcaccgcgc gcgacgtcgc cggagcggtc gagttctgga ccgaccggct cgggttctcc
     9601 cgggacttcg tggaggacga cttcgccggt gtggtccggg acgacgtgac cctgttcatc
     9661 agcgcggtcc aggaccaggt ggtgccggac aacaccctgg cctgggtgtg ggtgcgcggc
     9721 ctggacgagc tgtacgccga gtggtcggag gtcgtgtcca cgaacttccg ggacgcctcc
     9781 gggccggcca tgaccgagat cggcgagcag ccgtgggggc gggagttcgc cctgcgcgac
     9841 ccggccggca actgcgtgca cttcgtggcc gaggagcagg actgacacgt gctacgagat
     9901 ttcgattcca ccgccgcctt ctatgaaagg ttgggcttcg gaatcgtttt ccgggacgcc
     9961 ggctggatga tcctccagcg cggggatctc atgctggagt tcttcgccca ccccaacttg
    10021 tttattgcag cttataatgg ttacaaataa agcaatagca tcacaaattt cacaaataaa
    10081 gcattttttt cactgcattc tagttgtggt ttgtccaaac tcatcaatgt atcttatcat
    10141 gtctgtatac cgtcgacctc tagctagagc ttggcgtaat catggtcata gctgtttcct
    10201 gtgtgaaatt gttatccgct cacaattcca cacaacatac gagccggaag cataaagtgt
    10261 aaagcctggg gtgcctaatg agtgagctaa ctcacattaa ttgcgttgcg ctcactgccc
    10321 gctttccagt cgggaaacct gtcgtgccag ctgcattaat gaatcggcca acgcgcgggg
    10381 agaggcggtt tgcgtattgg gcgctcttcc gcttcctcgc tcactgactc gctgcgctcg
    10441 gtcgttcggc tgcggcgagc ggtatcagct cactcaaagg cggtaatacg gttatccaca
    10501 gaatcagggg ataacgcagg aaagaacatg tgagcaaaag gccagcaaaa ggccaggaac
    10561 cgtaaaaagg ccgcgttgct ggcgtttttc cataggctcc gcccccctga cgagcatcac
    10621 aaaaatcgac gctcaagtca gaggtggcga aacccgacag gactataaag ataccaggcg
    10681 tttccccctg gaagctccct cgtgcgctct cctgttccga ccctgccgct taccggatac
    10741 ctgtccgcct ttctcccttc gggaagcgtg gcgctttctc atagctcacg ctgtaggtat
    10801 ctcagttcgg tgtaggtcgt tcgctccaag ctgggctgtg tgcacgaacc ccccgttcag
    10861 cccgaccgct gcgccttatc cggtaactat cgtcttgagt ccaacccggt aagacacgac
    10921 ttatcgccac tggcagcagc cactggtaac aggattagca gagcgaggta tgtaggcggt
    10981 gctacagagt tcttgaagtg gtggcctaac tacggctaca ctagaagaac agtatttggt
    11041 atctgcgctc tgctgaagcc agttaccttc ggaaaaagag ttggtagctc ttgatccggc
    11101 aaacaaacca ccgctggtag cggtggtttt tttgtttgca agcagcagat tacgcgcaga
    11161 aaaaaaggat ctcaagaaga tcctttgatc ttttctacgg ggtctgacgc tcagtggaac
    11221 gaaaactcac gttaagggat tttggtcatg agattatcaa aaaggatctt cacctagatc
    11281 cttttaaatt aaaaatgaag ttttaaatca atctaaagta tatatgagta aacttggtct
    11341 gacagttacc aatgcttaat cagtgaggca cctatctcag cgatctgtct atttcgttca
    11401 tccatagttg cctgactccc cgtcgtgtag ataactacga tacgggaggg cttaccatct
    11461 ggccccagtg ctgcaatgat accgcgagac ccacgctcac cggctccaga tttatcagca
    11521 ataaaccagc cagccggaag ggccgagcgc agaagtggtc ctgcaacttt atccgcctcc
    11581 atccagtcta ttaattgttg ccgggaagct agagtaagta gttcgccagt taatagtttg
    11641 cgcaacgttg ttgccattgc tacaggcatc gtggtgtcac gctcgtcgtt tggtatggct
    11701 tcattcagct ccggttccca acgatcaagg cgagttacat gatcccccat gttgtgcaaa
    11761 aaagcggtta gctccttcgg tcctccgatc gttgtcagaa gtaagttggc cgcagtgtta
    11821 tcactcatgg ttatggcagc actgcataat tctcttactg tcatgccatc cgtaagatgc
    11881 ttttctgtga ctggtgagta ctcaaccaag tcattctgag aatagtgtat gcggcgaccg
    11941 agttgctctt gcccggcgtc aatacgggat aataccgcgc cacatagcag aactttaaaa
    12001 gtgctcatca ttggaaaacg ttcttcgggg cgaaaactct caaggatctt accgctgttg
    12061 agatccagtt cgatgtaacc cactcgtgca cccaactgat cttcagcatc ttttactttc
    12121 accagcgttt ctgggtgagc aaaaacagga aggcaaaatg ccgcaaaaaa gggaataagg
    12181 gcgacacgga aatgttgaat actcatactc ttcctttttc aatattattg aagcatttat
    12241 cagggttatt gtctcatgag cggatacata tttgaatgta tttagaaaaa taaacaaata
    12301 ggggttccgc gcacatttcc ccgaaaagtg ccacctgac
//
