# Supplementary material for: GATA transcription factors drive initial Xist upregulation after fertilization through direct activation of long-range enhancers
Source: Nat Cell Biol. 2023 Nov 6;25(11):1704–15. doi: 10.1038/s41556-023-01266-x (PMC10635832; doi:10.1038/s41556-023-01266-x)
Supplement: Supplementary file 6 — Plasmid sequences. [file 41556_2023_1266_MOESM6_ESM.zip › SP379_RE57.gb]

LOCUS       SP379_RE57             12209 bp ds-DNA     circular SYN 18-JAN-2022
DEFINITION  Enhancer-reporter SP307 with Peak 5.
ACCESSION   SP379 (modified)
KEYWORDS    FpG5.
SOURCE      synthetic DNA construct
  ORGANISM  synthetic DNA construct
            .
REFERENCE   1  (bases 1 to 11647)
  AUTHORS   Murtha, M, Tokcaer-Keskin, Z, Tang, Z, Strino, F, Chen, X, Wang, Y,
            Xi, X, Basilico, C, Brown, S, Bonneau, R, Kluger, Y, Dailey and L
  TITLE     FIREWACh: high-throughput functional detection of transcriptional
            regulatory modules in mammalian cells.
  JOURNAL   Nat Methods. 2014 May;11(5):559-65. doi: 10.1038/nmeth.2885. Epub
            2014 Mar 23.
  PUBMED    24658142
REFERENCE   2  (bases 1 to 11647)
  AUTHORS   .
  TITLE     Direct Submission
  JOURNAL   Exported Aug 6, 2018 from SnapGene Server 1.1.58
            http://www.snapgene.com
FEATURES             Location/Qualifiers
     source          1..12209
                     /organism="synthetic DNA construct"
                     /mol_type="other DNA"
     enhancer        238..617
                     /note="human cytomegalovirus immediate early enhancer"
                     /label="CMV enhancer"
     promoter        619..817
                     /note="human cytomegalovirus (CMV) immediate early 
                     promoter"
                     /label="CMV promoter"
     LTR             835..1015
                     /note="truncated 5' long terminal repeat (LTR) from HIV-1"
                     /label="5' LTR (truncated)"
     misc_feature    1062..1187
                     /note="packaging signal of human immunodeficiency virus 
                     type 1"
                     /label="HIV-1 Psi"
     misc_feature    1680..1913
                     /note="The Rev response element (RRE) of HIV-1 allows for
                     Rev-dependent mRNA export from the nucleus to
                     thecytoplasm."
                     /label="RRE"
     misc_feature    2440..2557
                     /note="central polypurine tract and central termination 
                     sequence of HIV-1"
                     /label="cPPT/CTS"
     misc_feature    2607..3163
                     /Original_Bases
                     /label
                     /note="Geneious type: Editing History Insertion"
     misc_feature    2607..3164
                     /modified_by="User"
                     /label="RE57"
     promoter        3165..3180
                     /created_by="User"
                     /modified_by="User"
                     /label="Fgf4 minimal promoter start"
     misc_feature    3368..3373
                     /Recognition_pattern="A^CCGGT"
                     /annotation_group="ACCGGT"
                     /label="AgeI"
                     /note="Geneious type: restriction site"
     regulatory      3375..3384
                     /regulatory_class="other"
                     /note="vertebrate consensus sequence for strong
                     initiationof translation (Kozak, 1987)"
     CDS             3381..4100
                     /codon_start=1
                     /product="enhanced GFP"
                     /note="mammalian codon-optimized"
                     /translation="MVSKGEELFTGVVPILVELDGDVNGHKFSVSGEGEGDATYGKLT
                     LKFICTTGKLPVPWPTLVTTLTYGVQCFSRYPDHMKQHDFFKSAMPEGYVQERTIFFK
                     DDGNYKTRAEVKFEGDTLVNRIELKGIDFKEDGNILGHKLEYNYNSHNVYIMADKQKN
                     GIKVNFKIRHNIEDGSVQLADHYQQNTPIGDGPVLLPDNHYLSTQSALSKDPNEKRDH
                     MVLLEFVTAAGITLGMDELYK"
                     /label="EGFP"
     misc_feature    4117..4126
                     /Recognition_pattern="GATNN^NNATC"
                     /annotation_group="GATNNNNATC"
                     /label="BsaBI"
                     /note="Geneious type: restriction site"
     polyA_signal    4223..4304
                     /note="SV40 polyadenylation signal"
                     /label="SV40 poly(A) signal"
     promoter        4322..5533
                     /note="human ubiquitin C promoter"
                     /label="UbC promoter"
     CDS             5568..6605
                     /codon_start=1
                     /product="hygromycin B phosphotransferase"
                     /note="confers resistance to hygromycin"
                     /translation="MKKPELTATSVEKFLIEKFDSVSDLMQLSEGEESRAFSFDVGGR
                     GYVLRVNSCADGFYKDRYVYRHFASAALPIPEVLDIGEFSESLTYCISRRAQGVTLQD
                     LPETELPAVLQPVAEAMDAIAAADLSQTSGFGPFGPQGIGQYTTWRDFICAIADPHVY
                     HWQTVMDDTVSASVAQALDELMLWAEDCPEVRHLVHADFGSNNVLTDNGRITAVIDWS
                     EAMFGDSQYEVANIFFWRPWLACMEQQTRYFERRHPELAGSPRLRAYMLRIGLDQLYQ
                     SLVDGNFDDAAWAQGRCDAIVRSGAGTVGRTQIARRSAAVWTDGCVEVLADSGNRRPS
                     TRPDREMGEAN"
                     /label="HygR"
     polyA_signal    6647..6695
                     /note="herpes simplex virus thymidine kinase 
                     polyadenylation signal (Cole and Stacy, 1985)"
                     /label="HSV TK poly(A) signal"
     CDS             complement(7372..7383)
                     /codon_start=1
                     /product="Factor Xa recognition and cleavage site"
                     /translation="IEGR"
                     /label="Factor Xa site"
     LTR             8014..8194
                     /note="truncated 5' long terminal repeat (LTR) from HIV-1"
                     /label="5' LTR (truncated)"
     polyA_signal    8226..8450
                     /note="bovine growth hormone polyadenylation signal"
                     /label="bGH poly(A) signal"
     rep_origin      8496..8924
                     /direction="RIGHT"
                     /note="f1 bacteriophage origin of replication; arrow 
                     indicates direction of (+) strand synthesis"
                     /label="f1 ori"
     promoter        8938..9267
                     /note="SV40 enhancer and early promoter"
                     /label="SV40 promoter"
     rep_origin      9118..9253
                     /note="SV40 origin of replication"
                     /label="SV40 ori"
     promoter        9315..9362
                     /note="synthetic bacterial promoter"
                     /label="EM7 promoter"
     CDS             9381..9755
                     /codon_start=1
                     /gene="Sh ble from Streptoalloteichus hindustanus"
                     /product="antibiotic-binding protein"
                     /note="confers resistance to bleomycin, phleomycin, and 
                     Zeocin(TM)"
                     /translation="MAKLTSAVPVLTARDVAGAVEFWTDRLGFSRDFVEDDFAGVVRD
                     DVTLFISAVQDQVVPDNTLAWVWVRGLDELYAEWSEVVSTNFRDASGPAMTEIGEQPW
                     GREFALRDPAGNCVHFVAEEQD"
                     /label="BleoR"
     polyA_signal    9885..10006
                     /note="SV40 polyadenylation signal"
                     /label="SV40 poly(A) signal"
     protein_bind    10079..10095
                     /bound_moiety="lac repressor encoded by lacI"
                     /note="The lac repressor binds to the lac operator to 
                     inhibit transcription in E. coli. This inhibition can be
                     relieved by adding lactose or
                     isopropyl-beta-D-thiogalactopyranoside (IPTG)."
                     /label="lac operator"
     promoter        complement(10103..10133)
                     /note="promoter for the E. coli lac operon"
                     /label="lac promoter"
     protein_bind    10148..10169
                     /bound_moiety="E. coli catabolite activator protein"
                     /note="CAP binding activates transcription in the
                     presenceof cAMP."
                     /label="CAP binding site"
     rep_origin      complement(10457..11045)
                     /direction="LEFT"
                     /note="high-copy-number ColE1/pMB1/pBR322/pUC origin of 
                     replication"
                     /label="ori"
     CDS             complement(11216..12076)
                     /codon_start=1
                     /gene="bla"
                     /product="beta-lactamase"
                     /note="confers resistance to ampicillin, carbenicillin,
                     and related antibiotics"
                     /translation="MSIQHFRVALIPFFAAFCLPVFAHPETLVKVKDAEDQLGARVGY
                     IELDLNSGKILESFRPEERFPMMSTFKVLLCGAVLSRIDAGQEQLGRRIHYSQNDLVE
                     YSPVTEKHLTDGMTVRELCSAAITMSDNTAANLLLTTIGGPKELTAFLHNMGDHVTRL
                     DRWEPELNEAIPNDERDTTMPVAMATTLRKLLTGELLTLASRQQLIDWMEADKVAGPL
                     LRSALPAGWFIADKSGAGERGSRGIIAALGPDGKPSRIVVIYTTGSQATMDERNRQIA
                     EIGASLIKHW"
                     /label="AmpR"
     primer_bind     11839..11858
                     /note="Ampicillin resistance gene, reverse primer"
                     /label="Amp-R"
     promoter        complement(12077..12181)
                     /gene="bla"
                     /label="AmpR promoter"
ORIGIN      
        1 gtcgacggat cgggagatct cccgatcccc tatggtgcac tctcagtaca atctgctctg
       61 atgccgcata gttaagccag tatctgctcc ctgcttgtgt gttggaggtc gctgagtagt
      121 gcgcgagcaa aatttaagct acaacaaggc aaggcttgac cgacaattgc atgaagaatc
      181 tgcttagggt taggcgtttt gcgctgcttc gcgatgtacg ggccagatat acgcgttgac
      241 attgattatt gactagttat taatagtaat caattacggg gtcattagtt catagcccat
      301 atatggagtt ccgcgttaca taacttacgg taaatggccc gcctggctga ccgcccaacg
      361 acccccgccc attgacgtca ataatgacgt atgttcccat agtaacgcca atagggactt
      421 tccattgacg tcaatgggtg gagtatttac ggtaaactgc ccacttggca gtacatcaag
      481 tgtatcatat gccaagtacg ccccctattg acgtcaatga cggtaaatgg cccgcctggc
      541 attatgccca gtacatgacc ttatgggact ttcctacttg gcagtacatc tacgtattag
      601 tcatcgctat taccatggtg atgcggtttt ggcagtacat caatgggcgt ggatagcggt
      661 ttgactcacg gggatttcca agtctccacc ccattgacgt caatgggagt ttgttttggc
      721 accaaaatca acgggacttt ccaaaatgtc gtaacaactc cgccccattg acgcaaatgg
      781 gcggtaggcg tgtacggtgg gaggtctata taagcagcgc gttttgcctg tactgggtct
      841 ctctggttag accagatctg agcctgggag ctctctggct aactagggaa cccactgctt
      901 aagcctcaat aaagcttgcc ttgagtgctt caagtagtgt gtgcccgtct gttgtgtgac
      961 tctggtaact agagatccct cagacccttt tagtcagtgt ggaaaatctc tagcagtggc
     1021 gcccgaacag ggacttgaaa gcgaaaggga aaccagagga gctctctcga cgcaggactc
     1081 ggcttgctga agcgcgcacg gcaagaggcg aggggcggcg actggtgagt acgccaaaaa
     1141 ttttgactag cggaggctag aaggagagag atgggtgcga gagcgtcagt attaagcggg
     1201 ggagaattag atcgcgatgg gaaaaaattc ggttaaggcc agggggaaag aaaaaatata
     1261 aattaaaaca tatagtatgg gcaagcaggg agctagaacg attcgcagtt aatcctggcc
     1321 tgttagaaac atcagaaggc tgtagacaaa tactgggaca gctacaacca tcccttcaga
     1381 caggatcaga agaacttaga tcattatata atacagtagc aaccctctat tgtgtgcatc
     1441 aaaggataga gataaaagac accaaggaag ctttagacaa gatagaggaa gagcaaaaca
     1501 aaagtaagac caccgcacag caagcggccg ctgatcttca gacctggagg aggagatatg
     1561 agggacaatt ggagaagtga attatataaa tataaagtag taaaaattga accattagga
     1621 gtagcaccca ccaaggcaaa gagaagagtg gtgcagagag aaaaaagagc agtgggaata
     1681 ggagctttgt tccttgggtt cttgggagca gcaggaagca ctatgggcgc agcgtcaatg
     1741 acgctgacgg tacaggccag acaattattg tctggtatag tgcagcagca gaacaatttg
     1801 ctgagggcta ttgaggcgca acagcatctg ttgcaactca cagtctgggg catcaagcag
     1861 ctccaggcaa gaatcctggc tgtggaaaga tacctaaagg atcaacagct cctggggatt
     1921 tggggttgct ctggaaaact catttgcacc actgctgtgc cttggaatgc tagttggagt
     1981 aataaatctc tggaacagat ttggaatcac acgacctgga tggagtggga cagagaaatt
     2041 aacaattaca caagcttaat acactcctta attgaagaat cgcaaaacca gcaagaaaag
     2101 aatgaacaag aattattgga attagataaa tgggcaagtt tgtggaattg gtttaacata
     2161 acaaattggc tgtggtatat aaaattattc ataatgatag taggaggctt ggtaggttta
     2221 agaatagttt ttgctgtact ttctatagtg aatagagtta ggcagggata ttcaccatta
     2281 tcgtttcaga cccacctccc aaccccgagg ggacccgaca ggcccgaagg aatagaagaa
     2341 gaaggtggag agagagacag agacagatcc attcgattag tgaacggatc ggcactgcgt
     2401 gcgccaattc tgcagacaaa tggcagtatt catccacaat tttaaaagaa aaggggggat
     2461 tggggggtac agtgcagggg aaagaatagt agacataata gcaacagaca tacaaactaa
     2521 agaattacaa aaacaaatta caaaaattca aaattttcgg gtttattaca gggacagcag
     2581 agatccagtt tggttaatta aggatctaag tgtaccctcg ggcaaagccc gccaagtagc
     2641 taaagcccgc caaaaaaaaa atcactgaaa gaaaccacta gagggcaggt cacatgactt
     2701 ccgccatctt agacacattc aagagcatgt gccacctctc caggctaact cagacatgaa
     2761 gctgacatgt gacacacaaa gccctttgcg ttataccgca ccaagaactt gagccgccat
     2821 cttttcctgt acgacctaaa tgtcctataa tccattgcta cacaccagaa caaagattgg
     2881 gctgtcgagc ctcgggtgga gcccccgagc cgccatttta tagacttctg agcagccctt
     2941 aaagccacgg gggaccgcgc caggggtcca tatgcacaca caccctgccc aatccccaca
     3001 cccacgctga gccctatccc ctagtcctct gcggcttccg cgcaacaccg cacactaata
     3061 cgagcactcc ttggctttct acttccggct agcacaaccc cgcaaatgct accacaaatc
     3121 aaggcgaatc ccgcaacccc gcacatataa agaaagccag atccgagctc ttacgcgtgc
     3181 tagcccagca cccgggcgcg gggcaggcga gtaggagggg gcgccggcta tatataccac
     3241 tgctccggag ggctgggcgc gcggggacta tcccgccacc gttgcgtccc tatttgctct
     3301 cgctacttag gtctgtgcgc agcactcacc gaactcacgg cccgcagctc gaactcacgc
     3361 aagatccacc ggtcgccacc atggtgagca agggcgagga gctgttcacc ggggtggtgc
     3421 ccatcctggt cgagctggac ggcgacgtaa acggccacaa gttcagcgtg tccggcgagg
     3481 gcgagggcga tgccacctac ggcaagctga ccctgaagtt catctgcacc accggcaagc
     3541 tgcccgtgcc ctggcccacc ctcgtgacca ccctgaccta cggcgtgcag tgcttcagcc
     3601 gctaccccga ccacatgaag cagcacgact tcttcaagtc cgccatgccc gaaggctacg
     3661 tccaggagcg caccatcttc ttcaaggacg acggcaacta caagacccgc gccgaggtga
     3721 agttcgaggg cgacaccctg gtgaaccgca tcgagctgaa gggcatcgac ttcaaggagg
     3781 acggcaacat cctggggcac aagctggagt acaactacaa cagccacaac gtctatatca
     3841 tggccgacaa gcagaagaac ggcatcaagg tgaacttcaa gatccgccac aacatcgagg
     3901 acggcagcgt gcagctcgcc gaccactacc agcagaacac ccccatcggc gacggccccg
     3961 tgctgctgcc cgacaaccac tacctgagca cccagtccgc cctgagcaaa gaccccaacg
     4021 agaagcgcga tcacatggtc ctgctggagt tcgtgaccgc cgccgggatc actctcggca
     4081 tggacgagct gtacaagtaa agcggccgcg actctagatc ataatcagcc ataccacatt
     4141 tgtagaggtt ttacttgctt taaaaaacct cccacacctc cccctgaacc tgaaacataa
     4201 aatgaatgca attgttgttg ttaacttgtt tattgcagct tataatggtt acaaataaag
     4261 caatagcatc acaaatttca caaataaagc atttttttca ctgcttaatt aagggtgcag
     4321 cggcctccgc gccgggtttt ggcgcctccc gcgggcgccc ccctcctcac ggcgagcgct
     4381 gccacgtcag acgaagggcg caggagcgtt cctgatcctt ccgcccggac gctcaggaca
     4441 gcggcccgct gctcataaga ctcggcctta gaaccccagt atcagcagaa ggacatttta
     4501 ggacgggact tgggtgactc tagggcactg gttttctttc cagagagcgg aacaggcgag
     4561 gaaaagtagt cccttctcgg cgattctgcg gagggatctc cgtggggcgg tgaacgccga
     4621 tgattatata aggacgcgcc gggtgtggca cagctagttc cgtcgcagcc gggatttggg
     4681 tcgcggttct tgtttgtgga tcgctgtgat cgtcacttgg tgagttgcgg gctgctgggc
     4741 tggccggggc tttcgtggcc gccgggccgc tcggtgggac ggaagcgtgt ggagagaccg
     4801 ccaagggctg tagtctgggt ccgcgagcaa ggttgccctg aactgggggt tggggggagc
     4861 gcacaaaatg gcggctgttc ccgagtcttg aatggaagac gcttgtaagg cgggctgtga
     4921 ggtcgttgaa acaaggtggg gggcatggtg ggcggcaaga acccaaggtc ttgaggcctt
     4981 cgctaatgcg ggaaagctct tattcgggtg agatgggctg gggcaccatc tggggaccct
     5041 gacgtgaagt ttgtcactga ctggagaact cgggtttgtc gtctggttgc gggggcggca
     5101 gttatgcggt gccgttgggc agtgcacccg tacctttggg agcgcgcgcc ctcgtcgtgt
     5161 cgtgacgtca cccgttctgt tggcttataa tgcagggtgg ggccacctgc cggtaggtgt
     5221 gcggtaggct tttctccgtc gcaggacgca gggttcgggc ctagggtagg ctctcctgaa
     5281 tcgacaggcg ccggacctct ggtgagggga gggataagtg aggcgtcagt ttctttggtc
     5341 ggttttatgt acctatcttc ttaagtagct gaagctccgg ttttgaacta tgcgctcggg
     5401 gttggcgagt gtgttttgtg aagtttttta ggcacctttt gaaatgtaat catttgggtc
     5461 aatatgtaat tttcagtgtt agactagtaa attgtccgct aaattctggc cgtttttggc
     5521 ttttttgtta gacgaagctt gggctgcagg tcgactctag aggatctatg aaaaagcctg
     5581 aactcaccgc gacgtctgtc gagaagtttc tgatcgaaaa gttcgacagc gtctccgacc
     5641 tgatgcagct ctcggagggc gaagaatctc gtgctttcag cttcgatgta ggagggcgtg
     5701 gatatgtcct gcgggtaaat agctgcgccg atggtttcta caaagatcgt tatgtttatc
     5761 ggcactttgc atcggccgcg ctcccgattc cggaagtgct tgacattggg gaattcagcg
     5821 agagcctgac ctattgcatc tcccgccgtg cacagggtgt cacgttgcaa gacctgcctg
     5881 aaaccgaact gcccgctgtt ctgcagccgg tcgcggaggc catggatgcg atcgctgcgg
     5941 ccgatcttag ccagacgagc gggttcggcc cattcggacc gcaaggaatc ggtcaataca
     6001 ctacatggcg tgatttcata tgcgcgattg ctgatcccca tgtgtatcac tggcaaactg
     6061 tgatggacga caccgtcagt gcgtccgtcg cgcaggctct cgatgagctg atgctttggg
     6121 ccgaggactg ccccgaagtc cggcacctcg tgcacgcgga tttcggctcc aacaatgtcc
     6181 tgacggacaa tggccgcata acagcggtca ttgactggag cgaggcgatg ttcggggatt
     6241 cccaatacga ggtcgccaac atcttcttct ggaggccgtg gttggcttgt atggagcagc
     6301 agacgcgcta cttcgagcgg aggcatccgg agcttgcagg atcgccgcgg ctccgggcgt
     6361 atatgctccg cattggtctt gaccaactct atcagagctt ggttgacggc aatttcgatg
     6421 atgcagcttg ggcgcagggt cgatgcgacg caatcgtccg atccggagcc gggactgtcg
     6481 ggcgtacaca aatcgcccgc agaagcgcgg ccgtctggac cgatggctgt gtagaagtac
     6541 tcgccgatag tggaaaccga cgccccagca ctcgtccgga tcgggagatg ggggaggcta
     6601 actgaaacac ggaaggagac aataccggaa ggaacccgcg ctatgacggc aataaaaaga
     6661 cagaataaaa cgcacgggtg ttgggtcgtt tgttcataaa cgcggggttc ggtcccaggg
     6721 ctggcactct gtcgataccc caccgagacc ccattggggc caatacgccc gcgtttcttc
     6781 cttttcccca ccccaccccc caagttcggg tgaaggccca gggctcgcag ccaacgtcgg
     6841 ggcggcaggc cctgccatag cagatccagt taacctcgag ggcgcgccga attcgatatc
     6901 aagcttatcg ataatcaacc tctggattac aaaatttggg gtattcttaa ctatgttgct
     6961 ccttttacgc tatgtggata cgctgcttta atgcctttgt atcatgctat tgcttcccgt
     7021 atggctttca ttttctcctc cttgtataaa tcctggttgc tgtctcttta tgaggagttg
     7081 tggcccgttg tcaggcaacg tggcgtggtg tgcactgtgt ttgctgacgc aacccccact
     7141 ggttggggca ttgccaccac ctgtcagctc ctttccggga ctttcgcttt ccccctccct
     7201 attgccacgg cggaactcat cgccgcctgc cttgcccgct gctggacagg ggctcggctg
     7261 ttgggcactg acaattccgt ggtgttgtcg gggaaatcat cgtcctttcc ttggctgctc
     7321 gcctgtgttg ccacctggat tctgcgcggg acgtccttct gctacgtccc ttcggccctc
     7381 aatccagcgg accttccttc ccgcggcctg ctgccggctc tgcggcctct tccgcgtctt
     7441 cgccttcgcc ctcagacgag tcggatctcc ctttgggccg cctccccgca tcgataccgt
     7501 cgacctcgag acctagaaaa acatggagca atcacaagta gcaatacagc agctaccaat
     7561 gctgattgtg cctggctaga agcacaagag gaggaggagg tgggttttcc agtcacacct
     7621 caggtacctt taagaccaat gacttacaag gcagctgtag atcttagcca ctttttaaaa
     7681 gaaaaggggg gactggaagg gctaattcac tcccaacgaa gacaagatat ccttgatctg
     7741 tggatctacc acacacaagg ctacttccct gattggcaga actacacacc agggccaggg
     7801 atcagatatc cactgacctt tggatggtgc tacaagctag taccagttga gcaagagaag
     7861 gtagaagaag ccaatgaagg agagaacacc cgcttgttac accctgtgag cctgcatggg
     7921 atggatgacc cggagagaga agtattagag tggaggtttg acagccgcct agcatttcat
     7981 cacatggccc gagagctgca tccggactgt actgggtctc tctggttaga ccagatctga
     8041 gcctgggagc tctctggcta actagggaac ccactgctta agcctcaata aagcttgcct
     8101 tgagtgcttc aagtagtgtg tgcccgtctg ttgtgtgact ctggtaacta gagatccctc
     8161 agaccctttt agtcagtgtg gaaaatctct agcagggccc gtttaaaccc gctgatcagc
     8221 ctcgactgtg ccttctagtt gccagccatc tgttgtttgc ccctcccccg tgccttcctt
     8281 gaccctggaa ggtgccactc ccactgtcct ttcctaataa aatgaggaaa ttgcatcgca
     8341 ttgtctgagt aggtgtcatt ctattctggg gggtggggtg gggcaggaca gcaaggggga
     8401 ggattgggaa gacaatagca ggcatgctgg ggatgcggtg ggctctatgg cttctgaggc
     8461 ggaaagaacc agctggggct ctagggggta tccccnnnnn nnnnnnnnnn nnnnnnnnnn
     8521 nnnnnnnnnn nnnnnnnnnn nnnnnnnnnn nnnnnnnnnn nnnnnnnnnn nnnnnnnnnn
     8581 nnnnnnnnnn nnnnnnnnnn nnnnnnnnnn nnnnnnnnnc nnnnnnnnnn nnnnnnnnnn
     8641 nnnnnnnnnn nnnnnnnnnn nnnnnnnnnn nnnnnnnnnn nnnnnnnnnn nnnnnnnnnn
     8701 nnnnnnnnnn nannnnnnnn nnnnnnnnnn nnnnnnnnnn nnnnnnnnnn nnnnnnnnnn
     8761 ncctttgacg ttggagtcca cgttctttaa tagtggactc ttgttccaaa ctggaacaac
     8821 actcaaccct atctcggtct attcttttga tttataaggg attttgccga tttcggccta
     8881 ttggttaaaa aatgagctga tttaacaaaa atttaacgcg aattaattct gtggaatgtg
     8941 tgtcagttag ggtgtggaaa gtccccaggc tccccagcag gcagaagtat gcaaagcatg
     9001 catctcaatt agtcagcaac caggtgtgga aagtccccag gctccccagc aggcagaagt
     9061 atgcaaagca tgcatctcaa ttagtcagca accatagtcc cgcccctaac tccgcccatc
     9121 ccgcccctaa ctccgcccag ttccgcccat tctccgcccc atggctgact aatttttttt
     9181 atttatgcag aggccgaggc cgcctctgcc tctgagctat tccagaagta gtgaggaggc
     9241 ttttttggag gcctaggctt ttgcaaaaag ctcccgggag cttgtatatc cattttcgga
     9301 tctgatcagc acgtgttgac aattaatcat cggcatagta tatcggcata gtataatacg
     9361 acaaggtgag gaactaaacc atggccaagt tgaccagtgc cgttccggtg ctcaccgcgc
     9421 gcgacgtcgc cggagcggtc gagttctgga ccgaccggct cgggttctcc cgggacttcg
     9481 tggaggacga cttcgccggt gtggtccggg acgacgtgac cctgttcatc agcgcggtcc
     9541 aggaccaggt ggtgccggac aacaccctgg cctgggtgtg ggtgcgcggc ctggacgagc
     9601 tgtacgccga gtggtcggag gtcgtgtcca cgaacttccg ggacgcctcc gggccggcca
     9661 tgaccgagat cggcgagcag ccgtgggggc gggagttcgc cctgcgcgac ccggccggca
     9721 actgcgtgca cttcgtggcc gaggagcagg actgacacgt gctacgagat ttcgattcca
     9781 ccgccgcctt ctatgaaagg ttgggcttcg gaatcgtttt ccgggacgcc ggctggatga
     9841 tcctccagcg cggggatctc atgctggagt tcttcgccca ccccaacttg tttattgcag
     9901 cttataatgg ttacaaataa agcaatagca tcacaaattt cacaaataaa gcattttttt
     9961 cactgcattc tagttgtggt ttgtccaaac tcatcaatgt atcttatcat gtctgtatac
    10021 cgtcgacctc tagctagagc ttggcgtaat catggtcata gctgtttcct gtgtgaaatt
    10081 gttatccgct cacaattcca cacaacatac gagccggaag cataaagtgt aaagcctggg
    10141 gtgcctaatg agtgagctaa ctcacattaa ttgcgttgcg ctcactgccc gctttccagt
    10201 cgggaaacct gtcgtgccag ctgcattaat gaatcggcca acgcgcgggg agaggcggtt
    10261 tgcgtattgg gcgctcttcc gcttcctcgc tcactgactc gctgcgctcg gtcgttcggc
    10321 tgcggcgagc ggtatcagct cactcaaagg cggtaatacg gttatccaca gaatcagggg
    10381 ataacgcagg aaagaacatg tgagcaaaag gccagcaaaa ggccaggaac cgtaaaaagg
    10441 ccgcgttgct ggcgtttttc cataggctcc gcccccctga cgagcatcac aaaaatcgac
    10501 gctcaagtca gaggtggcga aacccgacag gactataaag ataccaggcg tttccccctg
    10561 gaagctccct cgtgcgctct cctgttccga ccctgccgct taccggatac ctgtccgcct
    10621 ttctcccttc gggaagcgtg gcgctttctc atagctcacg ctgtaggtat ctcagttcgg
    10681 tgtaggtcgt tcgctccaag ctgggctgtg tgcacgaacc ccccgttcag cccgaccgct
    10741 gcgccttatc cggtaactat cgtcttgagt ccaacccggt aagacacgac ttatcgccac
    10801 tggcagcagc cactggtaac aggattagca gagcgaggta tgtaggcggt gctacagagt
    10861 tcttgaagtg gtggcctaac tacggctaca ctagaagaac agtatttggt atctgcgctc
    10921 tgctgaagcc agttaccttc ggaaaaagag ttggtagctc ttgatccggc aaacaaacca
    10981 ccgctggtag cggtggtttt tttgtttgca agcagcagat tacgcgcaga aaaaaaggat
    11041 ctcaagaaga tcctttgatc ttttctacgg ggtctgacgc tcagtggaac gaaaactcac
    11101 gttaagggat tttggtcatg agattatcaa aaaggatctt cacctagatc cttttaaatt
    11161 aaaaatgaag ttttaaatca atctaaagta tatatgagta aacttggtct gacagttacc
    11221 aatgcttaat cagtgaggca cctatctcag cgatctgtct atttcgttca tccatagttg
    11281 cctgactccc cgtcgtgtag ataactacga tacgggaggg cttaccatct ggccccagtg
    11341 ctgcaatgat accgcgagac ccacgctcac cggctccaga tttatcagca ataaaccagc
    11401 cagccggaag ggccgagcgc agaagtggtc ctgcaacttt atccgcctcc atccagtcta
    11461 ttaattgttg ccgggaagct agagtaagta gttcgccagt taatagtttg cgcaacgttg
    11521 ttgccattgc tacaggcatc gtggtgtcac gctcgtcgtt tggtatggct tcattcagct
    11581 ccggttccca acgatcaagg cgagttacat gatcccccat gttgtgcaaa aaagcggtta
    11641 gctccttcgg tcctccgatc gttgtcagaa gtaagttggc cgcagtgtta tcactcatgg
    11701 ttatggcagc actgcataat tctcttactg tcatgccatc cgtaagatgc ttttctgtga
    11761 ctggtgagta ctcaaccaag tcattctgag aatagtgtat gcggcgaccg agttgctctt
    11821 gcccggcgtc aatacgggat aataccgcgc cacatagcag aactttaaaa gtgctcatca
    11881 ttggaaaacg ttcttcgggg cgaaaactct caaggatctt accgctgttg agatccagtt
    11941 cgatgtaacc cactcgtgca cccaactgat cttcagcatc ttttactttc accagcgttt
    12001 ctgggtgagc aaaaacagga aggcaaaatg ccgcaaaaaa gggaataagg gcgacacgga
    12061 aatgttgaat actcatactc ttcctttttc aatattattg aagcatttat cagggttatt
    12121 gtctcatgag cggatacata tttgaatgta tttagaaaaa taaacaaata ggggttccgc
    12181 gcacatttcc ccgaaaagtg ccacctgac
//
