# Supplementary material for: GATA transcription factors drive initial Xist upregulation after fertilization through direct activation of long-range enhancers
Source: Nat Cell Biol. 2023 Nov 6;25(11):1704–15. doi: 10.1038/s41556-023-01266-x (PMC10635832; doi:10.1038/s41556-023-01266-x)
Supplement: Supplementary file 6 — Plasmid sequences. [file 41556_2023_1266_MOESM6_ESM.zip › SP418_RE97.gb]

LOCUS       SP418_RE97             12532 bp    DNA     circular UNA 18-JAN-2022
DEFINITION  Gibson Assembly of Xert_CRE97_mm10_ extraction into Digestion of
            FpG5 lenti_enhancer reporter Addgene#69443.
ACCESSION   SP418 (modified)
KEYWORDS    .
SOURCE      
  ORGANISM  
            .
FEATURES             Location/Qualifiers
     promoter        2..17
                     /created_by="User"
                     /modified_by="User"
                     /label="Fgf4 minimal promoter start"
     misc_feature    2..7
                     /Recognition_pattern="GAGCT^C"
                     /annotation_group="GAGCTC"
                     /label="SacI"
                     /note="Geneious type: restriction site"
     misc_feature    16..21
                     /Recognition_pattern="G^CTAGC"
                     /annotation_group="GCTAGC"
                     /label="NheI"
                     /note="Geneious type: restriction site"
     misc_feature    23..24
                     /Original_Bases="A"
                     /label="A"
                     /note="Geneious type: Editing History Deletion"
     misc_feature    28..33
                     /Recognition_pattern="C^CCGGG"
                     /annotation_group="CCCGGG"
                     /label="XmaI"
                     /note="Geneious type: restriction site"
     misc_feature    29..32
                     /Recognition_pattern="C^CGG"
                     /annotation_group="CCGG"
                     /label="HpaII, MspI"
                     /note="Geneious type: restriction site"
     misc_feature    60..65
                     /Recognition_pattern="GCC^GGC"
                     /annotation_group="GCCGGC"
                     /label="NaeI"
                     /note="Geneious type: restriction site"
     misc_feature    61..64
                     /Recognition_pattern="C^CGG"
                     /annotation_group="CCGG"
                     /label="HpaII, MspI"
                     /note="Geneious type: restriction site"
     misc_feature    82..85
                     /Recognition_pattern="C^CGG"
                     /annotation_group="CCGG"
                     /label="HpaII, MspI"
                     /note="Geneious type: restriction site"
     misc_feature    200..203
                     /Recognition_pattern="^GATC"
                     /annotation_group="GATC"
                     /label="MboI"
                     /note="Geneious type: restriction site"
     misc_feature    205..210
                     /Recognition_pattern="A^CCGGT"
                     /annotation_group="ACCGGT"
                     /label="AgeI"
                     /note="Geneious type: restriction site"
     misc_feature    206..209
                     /Recognition_pattern="C^CGG"
                     /annotation_group="CCGG"
                     /label="HpaII, MspI"
                     /note="Geneious type: restriction site"
     regulatory      212..221
                     /regulatory_class="other"
                     /note="vertebrate consensus sequence for strong
                     initiationof translation (Kozak, 1987)"
     misc_feature    216..221
                     /Recognition_pattern="C^CATGG"
                     /annotation_group="CCATGG"
                     /label="NcoI"
                     /note="Geneious type: restriction site"
     misc_feature    217..220
                     /Recognition_pattern="CATG^"
                     /annotation_group="CATG"
                     /label="NlaIII"
                     /note="Geneious type: restriction site"
     CDS             218..937
                     /codon_start=1
                     /product="enhanced GFP"
                     /note="mammalian codon-optimized"
                     /translation="MVSKGEELFTGVVPILVELDGDVNGHKFSVSGEGEGDATYGKLT
                     LKFICTTGKLPVPWPTLVTTLTYGVQCFSRYPDHMKQHDFFKSAMPEGYVQERTIFFK
                     DDGNYKTRAEVKFEGDTLVNRIELKGIDFKEDGNILGHKLEYNYNSHNVYIMADKQKN
                     GIKVNFKIRHNIEDGSVQLADHYQQNTPIGDGPVLLPDNHYLSTQSALSKDPNEKRDH
                     MVLLEFVTAAGITLGMDELYK"
                     /label="EGFP"
     misc_feature    246..249
                     /Recognition_pattern="C^CGG"
                     /annotation_group="CCGG"
                     /label="HpaII, MspI"
                     /note="Geneious type: restriction site"
     misc_feature    309..312
                     /Recognition_pattern="C^CGG"
                     /annotation_group="CCGG"
                     /label="HpaII, MspI"
                     /note="Geneious type: restriction site"
     misc_feature    324..329
                     /Recognition_pattern="GCGATG(10/14)"
                     /annotation_group="GCGATG"
                     /label="BtgZI"
                     /note="Geneious type: restriction site"
     misc_feature    369..372
                     /Recognition_pattern="C^CGG"
                     /annotation_group="CCGG"
                     /label="HpaII, MspI"
                     /note="Geneious type: restriction site"
     misc_feature    451..454
                     /Recognition_pattern="CATG^"
                     /annotation_group="CATG"
                     /label="NlaIII"
                     /note="Geneious type: restriction site"
     misc_feature    481..484
                     /Recognition_pattern="CATG^"
                     /annotation_group="CATG"
                     /label="NlaIII"
                     /note="Geneious type: restriction site"
     misc_feature    676..679
                     /Recognition_pattern="CATG^"
                     /annotation_group="CATG"
                     /label="NlaIII"
                     /note="Geneious type: restriction site"
     misc_feature    718..721
                     /Recognition_pattern="^GATC"
                     /annotation_group="GATC"
                     /label="MboI"
                     /note="Geneious type: restriction site"
     misc_feature    866..869
                     /Recognition_pattern="^GATC"
                     /annotation_group="GATC"
                     /label="MboI"
                     /note="Geneious type: restriction site"
     misc_feature    871..874
                     /Recognition_pattern="CATG^"
                     /annotation_group="CATG"
                     /label="NlaIII"
                     /note="Geneious type: restriction site"
     misc_feature    900..903
                     /Recognition_pattern="C^CGG"
                     /annotation_group="CCGG"
                     /label="HpaII, MspI"
                     /note="Geneious type: restriction site"
     misc_feature    904..907
                     /Recognition_pattern="^GATC"
                     /annotation_group="GATC"
                     /label="MboI"
                     /note="Geneious type: restriction site"
     misc_feature    916..919
                     /Recognition_pattern="CATG^"
                     /annotation_group="CATG"
                     /label="NlaIII"
                     /note="Geneious type: restriction site"
     misc_feature    927..932
                     /Recognition_pattern="T^GTACA"
                     /annotation_group="TGTACA"
                     /label="BsrGI"
                     /note="Geneious type: restriction site"
     misc_feature    939..946
                     /Recognition_pattern="GC^GGCCGC"
                     /annotation_group="GCGGCCGC"
                     /label="NotI"
                     /note="Geneious type: restriction site"
     misc_feature    950..955
                     /Recognition_pattern="T^CTAGA"
                     /annotation_group="TCTAGA"
                     /label="XbaI"
                     /note="Geneious type: restriction site"
     misc_feature    954..963
                     /Recognition_pattern="GATNN^NNATC"
                     /annotation_group="GATNNNNATC"
                     /label="BsaBI"
                     /note="Geneious type: restriction site"
     misc_feature    954..957
                     /Recognition_pattern="^GATC"
                     /annotation_group="GATC"
                     /label="MboI"
                     /note="Geneious type: restriction site"
     misc_feature    1046..1051
                     /Recognition_pattern="C^AATTG"
                     /annotation_group="CAATTG"
                     /label="MfeI"
                     /note="Geneious type: restriction site"
     polyA_signal    1060..1141
                     /note="SV40 polyadenylation signal"
                     /label="SV40 poly(A) signal"
     misc_feature    1142..1149
                     /Recognition_pattern="TTAAT^TAA"
                     /annotation_group="TTAATTAA"
                     /label="PacI"
                     /note="Geneious type: restriction site"
     promoter        1159..2370
                     /note="human ubiquitin C promoter"
                     /label="UbC promoter"
     misc_feature    1169..1172
                     /Recognition_pattern="C^CGG"
                     /annotation_group="CCGG"
                     /label="HpaII, MspI"
                     /note="Geneious type: restriction site"
     misc_feature    1251..1254
                     /Recognition_pattern="^GATC"
                     /annotation_group="GATC"
                     /label="MboI"
                     /note="Geneious type: restriction site"
     misc_feature    1262..1265
                     /Recognition_pattern="C^CGG"
                     /annotation_group="CCGG"
                     /label="HpaII, MspI"
                     /note="Geneious type: restriction site"
     misc_feature    1432..1435
                     /Recognition_pattern="^GATC"
                     /annotation_group="GATC"
                     /label="MboI"
                     /note="Geneious type: restriction site"
     misc_feature    1476..1479
                     /Recognition_pattern="C^CGG"
                     /annotation_group="CCGG"
                     /label="HpaII, MspI"
                     /note="Geneious type: restriction site"
     misc_feature    1506..1509
                     /Recognition_pattern="C^CGG"
                     /annotation_group="CCGG"
                     /label="HpaII, MspI"
                     /note="Geneious type: restriction site"
     misc_feature    1536..1539
                     /Recognition_pattern="^GATC"
                     /annotation_group="GATC"
                     /label="MboI"
                     /note="Geneious type: restriction site"
     misc_feature    1545..1548
                     /Recognition_pattern="^GATC"
                     /annotation_group="GATC"
                     /label="MboI"
                     /note="Geneious type: restriction site"
     misc_feature    1581..1584
                     /Recognition_pattern="C^CGG"
                     /annotation_group="CCGG"
                     /label="HpaII, MspI"
                     /note="Geneious type: restriction site"
     misc_feature    1599..1602
                     /Recognition_pattern="C^CGG"
                     /annotation_group="CCGG"
                     /label="HpaII, MspI"
                     /note="Geneious type: restriction site"
     misc_feature    complement(1631..1636)
                     /Recognition_pattern="GGTCTC(1/5)"
                     /annotation_group="GGTCTC"
                     /label="BsaI"
                     /note="Geneious type: restriction site"
     misc_feature    1732..1737
                     /Recognition_pattern="GAAGAC(2/6)"
                     /annotation_group="GAAGAC"
                     /label="BbsI"
                     /note="Geneious type: restriction site"
     misc_feature    1781..1784
                     /Recognition_pattern="CATG^"
                     /annotation_group="CATG"
                     /label="NlaIII"
                     /note="Geneious type: restriction site"
     misc_feature    2001..2006
                     /Recognition_pattern="GACGT^C"
                     /annotation_group="GACGTC"
                     /label="AatII"
                     /note="Geneious type: restriction site"
     misc_feature    2047..2050
                     /Recognition_pattern="C^CGG"
                     /annotation_group="CCGG"
                     /label="HpaII, MspI"
                     /note="Geneious type: restriction site"
     misc_feature    2128..2131
                     /Recognition_pattern="C^CGG"
                     /annotation_group="CCGG"
                     /label="HpaII, MspI"
                     /note="Geneious type: restriction site"
     misc_feature    2214..2217
                     /Recognition_pattern="C^CGG"
                     /annotation_group="CCGG"
                     /label="HpaII, MspI"
                     /note="Geneious type: restriction site"
     misc_feature    2320..2325
                     /Recognition_pattern="A^CTAGT"
                     /annotation_group="ACTAGT"
                     /label="SpeI"
                     /note="Geneious type: restriction site"
     misc_feature    2372..2377
                     /Recognition_pattern="A^AGCTT"
                     /annotation_group="AAGCTT"
                     /label="HindIII"
                     /note="Geneious type: restriction site"
     misc_feature    2381..2386
                     /Recognition_pattern="CTGCA^G"
                     /annotation_group="CTGCAG"
                     /label="PstI"
                     /note="Geneious type: restriction site"
     misc_feature    2387..2392
                     /Recognition_pattern="GT^MKAC"
                     /annotation_group="GTMKAC"
                     /label="AccI"
                     /note="Geneious type: restriction site"
     misc_feature    2387..2392
                     /Recognition_pattern="G^TCGAC"
                     /annotation_group="GTCGAC"
                     /label="SalI"
                     /note="Geneious type: restriction site"
     misc_feature    2393..2398
                     /Recognition_pattern="T^CTAGA"
                     /annotation_group="TCTAGA"
                     /label="XbaI"
                     /note="Geneious type: restriction site"
     misc_feature    2400..2403
                     /Recognition_pattern="^GATC"
                     /annotation_group="GATC"
                     /label="MboI"
                     /note="Geneious type: restriction site"
     CDS             2405..3442
                     /codon_start=1
                     /product="hygromycin B phosphotransferase"
                     /note="confers resistance to hygromycin"
                     /translation="MKKPELTATSVEKFLIEKFDSVSDLMQLSEGEESRAFSFDVGGR
                     GYVLRVNSCADGFYKDRYVYRHFASAALPIPEVLDIGEFSESLTYCISRRAQGVTLQD
                     LPETELPAVLQPVAEAMDAIAAADLSQTSGFGPFGPQGIGQYTTWRDFICAIADPHVY
                     HWQTVMDDTVSASVAQALDELMLWAEDCPEVRHLVHADFGSNNVLTDNGRITAVIDWS
                     EAMFGDSQYEVANIFFWRPWLACMEQQTRYFERRHPELAGSPRLRAYMLRIGLDQLYQ
                     SLVDGNFDDAAWAQGRCDAIVRSGAGTVGRTQIARRSAAVWTDGCVEVLADSGNRRPS
                     TRPDREMGEAN"
                     /label="HygR"
     misc_feature    2428..2433
                     /Recognition_pattern="GACGT^C"
                     /annotation_group="GACGTC"
                     /label="AatII"
                     /note="Geneious type: restriction site"
     misc_feature    2449..2452
                     /Recognition_pattern="^GATC"
                     /annotation_group="GATC"
                     /label="MboI"
                     /note="Geneious type: restriction site"
     misc_feature    2462..2470
                     /Recognition_pattern="GACN^NNGTC"
                     /annotation_group="GACNNNGTC"
                     /label="Tth111I"
                     /note="Geneious type: restriction site"
     misc_feature    2467..2472
                     /Recognition_pattern="CGTCTC(1/5)"
                     /annotation_group="CGTCTC"
                     /label="Esp3I, BsmBI"
                     /note="Geneious type: restriction site"
     misc_feature    2582..2585
                     /Recognition_pattern="^GATC"
                     /annotation_group="GATC"
                     /label="MboI"
                     /note="Geneious type: restriction site"
     misc_feature    2627..2630
                     /Recognition_pattern="C^CGG"
                     /annotation_group="CCGG"
                     /label="HpaII, MspI"
                     /note="Geneious type: restriction site"
     misc_feature    2648..2653
                     /Recognition_pattern="G^AATTC"
                     /annotation_group="GAATTC"
                     /label="EcoRI"
                     /note="Geneious type: restriction site"
     misc_feature    2738..2743
                     /Recognition_pattern="CTGCA^G"
                     /annotation_group="CTGCAG"
                     /label="PstI"
                     /note="Geneious type: restriction site"
     misc_feature    2744..2747
                     /Recognition_pattern="C^CGG"
                     /annotation_group="CCGG"
                     /label="HpaII, MspI"
                     /note="Geneious type: restriction site"
     misc_feature    2757..2762
                     /Recognition_pattern="C^CATGG"
                     /annotation_group="CCATGG"
                     /label="NcoI"
                     /note="Geneious type: restriction site"
     misc_feature    2758..2761
                     /Recognition_pattern="CATG^"
                     /annotation_group="CATG"
                     /label="NlaIII"
                     /note="Geneious type: restriction site"
     misc_feature    2767..2770
                     /Recognition_pattern="^GATC"
                     /annotation_group="GATC"
                     /label="MboI"
                     /note="Geneious type: restriction site"
     misc_feature    2780..2783
                     /Recognition_pattern="^GATC"
                     /annotation_group="GATC"
                     /label="MboI"
                     /note="Geneious type: restriction site"
     misc_feature    2841..2844
                     /Recognition_pattern="CATG^"
                     /annotation_group="CATG"
                     /label="NlaIII"
                     /note="Geneious type: restriction site"
     misc_feature    2854..2859
                     /Recognition_pattern="CA^TATG"
                     /annotation_group="CATATG"
                     /label="NdeI"
                     /note="Geneious type: restriction site"
     misc_feature    2870..2873
                     /Recognition_pattern="^GATC"
                     /annotation_group="GATC"
                     /label="MboI"
                     /note="Geneious type: restriction site"
     misc_feature    2876..2879
                     /Recognition_pattern="CATG^"
                     /annotation_group="CATG"
                     /label="NlaIII"
                     /note="Geneious type: restriction site"
     misc_feature    2906..2914
                     /Recognition_pattern="GACN^NNGTC"
                     /annotation_group="GACNNNGTC"
                     /label="Tth111I"
                     /note="Geneious type: restriction site"
     misc_feature    2977..2980
                     /Recognition_pattern="C^CGG"
                     /annotation_group="CCGG"
                     /label="HpaII, MspI"
                     /note="Geneious type: restriction site"
     misc_feature    3062..3067
                     /Recognition_pattern="GCGATG(10/14)"
                     /annotation_group="GCGATG"
                     /label="BtgZI"
                     /note="Geneious type: restriction site"
     misc_feature    3164..3167
                     /Recognition_pattern="C^CGG"
                     /annotation_group="CCGG"
                     /label="HpaII, MspI"
                     /note="Geneious type: restriction site"
     misc_feature    3177..3180
                     /Recognition_pattern="^GATC"
                     /annotation_group="GATC"
                     /label="MboI"
                     /note="Geneious type: restriction site"
     misc_feature    3190..3193
                     /Recognition_pattern="C^CGG"
                     /annotation_group="CCGG"
                     /label="HpaII, MspI"
                     /note="Geneious type: restriction site"
     misc_feature    3297..3300
                     /Recognition_pattern="^GATC"
                     /annotation_group="GATC"
                     /label="MboI"
                     /note="Geneious type: restriction site"
     misc_feature    3300..3303
                     /Recognition_pattern="C^CGG"
                     /annotation_group="CCGG"
                     /label="HpaII, MspI"
                     /note="Geneious type: restriction site"
     misc_feature    3306..3309
                     /Recognition_pattern="C^CGG"
                     /annotation_group="CCGG"
                     /label="HpaII, MspI"
                     /note="Geneious type: restriction site"
     misc_feature    3413..3416
                     /Recognition_pattern="C^CGG"
                     /annotation_group="CCGG"
                     /label="HpaII, MspI"
                     /note="Geneious type: restriction site"
     misc_feature    3416..3419
                     /Recognition_pattern="^GATC"
                     /annotation_group="GATC"
                     /label="MboI"
                     /note="Geneious type: restriction site"
     misc_feature    3462..3465
                     /Recognition_pattern="C^CGG"
                     /annotation_group="CCGG"
                     /label="HpaII, MspI"
                     /note="Geneious type: restriction site"
     polyA_signal    3484..3532
                     /note="herpes simplex virus thymidine kinase 
                     polyadenylation signal (Cole and Stacy, 1985)"
                     /label="HSV TK poly(A) signal"
     misc_feature    complement(3582..3587)
                     /Recognition_pattern="GGTCTC(1/5)"
                     /annotation_group="GGTCTC"
                     /label="BsaI"
                     /note="Geneious type: restriction site"
     misc_feature    3700..3703
                     /Recognition_pattern="^GATC"
                     /annotation_group="GATC"
                     /label="MboI"
                     /note="Geneious type: restriction site"
     misc_feature    3712..3717
                     /Recognition_pattern="C^TCGAG"
                     /annotation_group="CTCGAG"
                     /label="XhoI"
                     /note="Geneious type: restriction site"
     misc_feature    3718..3725
                     /Recognition_pattern="GG^CGCGCC"
                     /annotation_group="GGCGCGCC"
                     /label="AscI"
                     /note="Geneious type: restriction site"
     misc_feature    3726..3731
                     /Recognition_pattern="G^AATTC"
                     /annotation_group="GAATTC"
                     /label="EcoRI"
                     /note="Geneious type: restriction site"
     misc_feature    3738..3743
                     /Recognition_pattern="A^AGCTT"
                     /annotation_group="AAGCTT"
                     /label="HindIII"
                     /note="Geneious type: restriction site"
     misc_feature    3744..3749
                     /Recognition_pattern="AT^CGAT"
                     /annotation_group="ATCGAT"
                     /label="ClaI"
                     /note="Geneious type: restriction site"
     misc_feature    3840..3843
                     /Recognition_pattern="CATG^"
                     /annotation_group="CATG"
                     /label="NlaIII"
                     /note="Geneious type: restriction site"
     misc_feature    4012..4015
                     /Recognition_pattern="C^CGG"
                     /annotation_group="CCGG"
                     /label="HpaII, MspI"
                     /note="Geneious type: restriction site"
     misc_feature    complement(4055..4060)
                     /Recognition_pattern="GCGATG(10/14)"
                     /annotation_group="GCGATG"
                     /label="BtgZI"
                     /note="Geneious type: restriction site"
     misc_feature    4187..4192
                     /Recognition_pattern="GACGT^C"
                     /annotation_group="GACGTC"
                     /label="AatII"
                     /note="Geneious type: restriction site"
     CDS             complement(4209..4220)
                     /codon_start=1
                     /product="Factor Xa recognition and cleavage site"
                     /translation="IEGR"
                     /label="Factor Xa site"
     misc_feature    4250..4255
                     /Recognition_pattern="GCC^GGC"
                     /annotation_group="GCCGGC"
                     /label="NaeI"
                     /note="Geneious type: restriction site"
     misc_feature    4251..4254
                     /Recognition_pattern="C^CGG"
                     /annotation_group="CCGG"
                     /label="HpaII, MspI"
                     /note="Geneious type: restriction site"
     misc_feature    complement(4273..4278)
                     /Recognition_pattern="GAAGAC(2/6)"
                     /annotation_group="GAAGAC"
                     /label="BbsI"
                     /note="Geneious type: restriction site"
     misc_feature    4301..4304
                     /Recognition_pattern="^GATC"
                     /annotation_group="GATC"
                     /label="MboI"
                     /note="Geneious type: restriction site"
     misc_feature    4327..4332
                     /Recognition_pattern="AT^CGAT"
                     /annotation_group="ATCGAT"
                     /label="ClaI"
                     /note="Geneious type: restriction site"
     misc_feature    4336..4341
                     /Recognition_pattern="GT^MKAC"
                     /annotation_group="GTMKAC"
                     /label="AccI"
                     /note="Geneious type: restriction site"
     misc_feature    4336..4341
                     /Recognition_pattern="G^TCGAC"
                     /annotation_group="GTCGAC"
                     /label="SalI"
                     /note="Geneious type: restriction site"
     misc_feature    4342..4347
                     /Recognition_pattern="C^TCGAG"
                     /annotation_group="CTCGAG"
                     /label="XhoI"
                     /note="Geneious type: restriction site"
     misc_feature    complement(4345..4350)
                     /Recognition_pattern="GGTCTC(1/5)"
                     /annotation_group="GGTCTC"
                     /label="BsaI"
                     /note="Geneious type: restriction site"
     misc_feature    4359..4362
                     /Recognition_pattern="CATG^"
                     /annotation_group="CATG"
                     /label="NlaIII"
                     /note="Geneious type: restriction site"
     misc_feature    4460..4465
                     /Recognition_pattern="G^GTACC"
                     /annotation_group="GGTACC"
                     /label="Acc65I"
                     /note="Geneious type: restriction site"
     misc_feature    4460..4465
                     /Recognition_pattern="GGTAC^C"
                     /annotation_group="GGTACC"
                     /label="KpnI"
                     /note="Geneious type: restriction site"
     misc_feature    4489..4494
                     /Recognition_pattern="CAG^CTG"
                     /annotation_group="CAGCTG"
                     /label="PvuII"
                     /note="Geneious type: restriction site"
     misc_feature    4496..4501
                     /Recognition_pattern="A^GATCT"
                     /annotation_group="AGATCT"
                     /label="BglII"
                     /note="Geneious type: restriction site"
     misc_feature    4497..4500
                     /Recognition_pattern="^GATC"
                     /annotation_group="GATC"
                     /label="MboI"
                     /note="Geneious type: restriction site"
     misc_feature    4555..4560
                     /Recognition_pattern="GAAGAC(2/6)"
                     /annotation_group="GAAGAC"
                     /label="BbsI"
                     /note="Geneious type: restriction site"
     misc_feature    4572..4575
                     /Recognition_pattern="^GATC"
                     /annotation_group="GATC"
                     /label="MboI"
                     /note="Geneious type: restriction site"
     misc_feature    4580..4583
                     /Recognition_pattern="^GATC"
                     /annotation_group="GATC"
                     /label="MboI"
                     /note="Geneious type: restriction site"
     misc_feature    4637..4640
                     /Recognition_pattern="^GATC"
                     /annotation_group="GATC"
                     /label="MboI"
                     /note="Geneious type: restriction site"
     misc_feature    4752..4755
                     /Recognition_pattern="CATG^"
                     /annotation_group="CATG"
                     /label="NlaIII"
                     /note="Geneious type: restriction site"
     misc_feature    4767..4770
                     /Recognition_pattern="C^CGG"
                     /annotation_group="CCGG"
                     /label="HpaII, MspI"
                     /note="Geneious type: restriction site"
     misc_feature    4820..4823
                     /Recognition_pattern="CATG^"
                     /annotation_group="CATG"
                     /label="NlaIII"
                     /note="Geneious type: restriction site"
     misc_feature    4839..4842
                     /Recognition_pattern="C^CGG"
                     /annotation_group="CCGG"
                     /label="HpaII, MspI"
                     /note="Geneious type: restriction site"
     LTR             4851..5031
                     /note="truncated 5' long terminal repeat (LTR) from HIV-1"
                     /label="5' LTR (truncated)"
     misc_feature    4852..4857
                     /Recognition_pattern="GGTCTC(1/5)"
                     /annotation_group="GGTCTC"
                     /label="BsaI"
                     /note="Geneious type: restriction site"
     misc_feature    4870..4875
                     /Recognition_pattern="A^GATCT"
                     /annotation_group="AGATCT"
                     /label="BglII"
                     /note="Geneious type: restriction site"
     misc_feature    4871..4874
                     /Recognition_pattern="^GATC"
                     /annotation_group="GATC"
                     /label="MboI"
                     /note="Geneious type: restriction site"
     misc_feature    4884..4889
                     /Recognition_pattern="GAGCT^C"
                     /annotation_group="GAGCTC"
                     /label="SacI"
                     /note="Geneious type: restriction site"
     misc_feature    4928..4933
                     /Recognition_pattern="A^AGCTT"
                     /annotation_group="AAGCTT"
                     /label="HindIII"
                     /note="Geneious type: restriction site"
     misc_feature    4990..4993
                     /Recognition_pattern="^GATC"
                     /annotation_group="GATC"
                     /label="MboI"
                     /note="Geneious type: restriction site"
     misc_feature    5032..5037
                     /Recognition_pattern="GGGCC^C"
                     /annotation_group="GGGCCC"
                     /label="ApaI"
                     /note="Geneious type: restriction site"
     misc_feature    5038..5045
                     /Recognition_pattern="GTTT^AAAC"
                     /annotation_group="GTTTAAAC"
                     /label="PmeI"
                     /note="Geneious type: restriction site"
     misc_feature    5050..5055
                     /Recognition_pattern="T^GATCA"
                     /annotation_group="TGATCA"
                     /label="BclI"
                     /note="Geneious type: restriction site"
     misc_feature    5051..5054
                     /Recognition_pattern="^GATC"
                     /annotation_group="GATC"
                     /label="MboI"
                     /note="Geneious type: restriction site"
     polyA_signal    5063..5287
                     /note="bovine growth hormone polyadenylation signal"
                     /label="bGH poly(A) signal"
     misc_feature    complement(5171..5176)
                     /Recognition_pattern="GCGATG(10/14)"
                     /annotation_group="GCGATG"
                     /label="BtgZI"
                     /note="Geneious type: restriction site"
     misc_feature    5245..5250
                     /Recognition_pattern="GAAGAC(2/6)"
                     /annotation_group="GAAGAC"
                     /label="BbsI"
                     /note="Geneious type: restriction site"
     misc_feature    5260..5263
                     /Recognition_pattern="CATG^"
                     /annotation_group="CATG"
                     /label="NlaIII"
                     /note="Geneious type: restriction site"
     misc_feature    5307..5312
                     /Recognition_pattern="CAG^CTG"
                     /annotation_group="CAGCTG"
                     /label="PvuII"
                     /note="Geneious type: restriction site"
     rep_origin      5333..5761
                     /direction="RIGHT"
                     /note="f1 bacteriophage origin of replication; arrow 
                     indicates direction of (+) strand synthesis"
                     /label="f1 ori"
     misc_feature    5458..5463
                     /Recognition_pattern="GCC^GGC"
                     /annotation_group="GCCGGC"
                     /label="NaeI"
                     /note="Geneious type: restriction site"
     misc_feature    5459..5462
                     /Recognition_pattern="C^CGG"
                     /annotation_group="CCGG"
                     /label="HpaII, MspI"
                     /note="Geneious type: restriction site"
     misc_feature    5561..5566
                     /Recognition_pattern="YAC^GTR"
                     /annotation_group="YACGTR"
                     /label="BsaAI"
                     /note="Geneious type: restriction site"
     misc_feature    complement(5573..5578)
                     /Recognition_pattern="GCGATG(10/14)"
                     /annotation_group="GCGATG"
                     /label="BtgZI"
                     /note="Geneious type: restriction site"
     promoter        5775..6104
                     /note="SV40 enhancer and early promoter"
                     /label="SV40 promoter"
     misc_feature    5834..5837
                     /Recognition_pattern="CATG^"
                     /annotation_group="CATG"
                     /label="NlaIII"
                     /note="Geneious type: restriction site"
     misc_feature    5835..5840
                     /Recognition_pattern="ATGCA^T"
                     /annotation_group="ATGCAT"
                     /label="NsiI"
                     /note="Geneious type: restriction site"
     misc_feature    5906..5909
                     /Recognition_pattern="CATG^"
                     /annotation_group="CATG"
                     /label="NlaIII"
                     /note="Geneious type: restriction site"
     misc_feature    5907..5912
                     /Recognition_pattern="ATGCA^T"
                     /annotation_group="ATGCAT"
                     /label="NsiI"
                     /note="Geneious type: restriction site"
     rep_origin      5955..6090
                     /note="SV40 origin of replication"
                     /label="SV40 ori"
     misc_feature    5996..6001
                     /Recognition_pattern="C^CATGG"
                     /annotation_group="CCATGG"
                     /label="NcoI"
                     /note="Geneious type: restriction site"
     misc_feature    5997..6000
                     /Recognition_pattern="CATG^"
                     /annotation_group="CATG"
                     /label="NlaIII"
                     /note="Geneious type: restriction site"
     misc_feature    6110..6115
                     /Recognition_pattern="C^CCGGG"
                     /annotation_group="CCCGGG"
                     /label="XmaI"
                     /note="Geneious type: restriction site"
     misc_feature    6111..6114
                     /Recognition_pattern="C^CGG"
                     /annotation_group="CCGG"
                     /label="HpaII, MspI"
                     /note="Geneious type: restriction site"
     misc_feature    6136..6139
                     /Recognition_pattern="^GATC"
                     /annotation_group="GATC"
                     /label="MboI"
                     /note="Geneious type: restriction site"
     misc_feature    6140..6145
                     /Recognition_pattern="T^GATCA"
                     /annotation_group="TGATCA"
                     /label="BclI"
                     /note="Geneious type: restriction site"
     misc_feature    6141..6144
                     /Recognition_pattern="^GATC"
                     /annotation_group="GATC"
                     /label="MboI"
                     /note="Geneious type: restriction site"
     misc_feature    6147..6152
                     /Recognition_pattern="YAC^GTR"
                     /annotation_group="YACGTR"
                     /label="BsaAI"
                     /note="Geneious type: restriction site"
     promoter        6152..6199
                     /note="synthetic bacterial promoter"
                     /label="EM7 promoter"
     misc_feature    6216..6221
                     /Recognition_pattern="C^CATGG"
                     /annotation_group="CCATGG"
                     /label="NcoI"
                     /note="Geneious type: restriction site"
     misc_feature    6217..6220
                     /Recognition_pattern="CATG^"
                     /annotation_group="CATG"
                     /label="NlaIII"
                     /note="Geneious type: restriction site"
     CDS             6218..6592
                     /codon_start=1
                     /gene="Sh ble from Streptoalloteichus hindustanus"
                     /product="antibiotic-binding protein"
                     /note="confers resistance to bleomycin, phleomycin, and 
                     Zeocin(TM)"
                     /translation="MAKLTSAVPVLTARDVAGAVEFWTDRLGFSRDFVEDDFAGVVRD
                     DVTLFISAVQDQVVPDNTLAWVWVRGLDELYAEWSEVVSTNFRDASGPAMTEIGEQPW
                     GREFALRDPAGNCVHFVAEEQD"
                     /label="BleoR"
     misc_feature    6242..6245
                     /Recognition_pattern="C^CGG"
                     /annotation_group="CCGG"
                     /label="HpaII, MspI"
                     /note="Geneious type: restriction site"
     misc_feature    6260..6265
                     /Recognition_pattern="GACGT^C"
                     /annotation_group="GACGTC"
                     /label="AatII"
                     /note="Geneious type: restriction site"
     misc_feature    6267..6270
                     /Recognition_pattern="C^CGG"
                     /annotation_group="CCGG"
                     /label="HpaII, MspI"
                     /note="Geneious type: restriction site"
     misc_feature    6292..6295
                     /Recognition_pattern="C^CGG"
                     /annotation_group="CCGG"
                     /label="HpaII, MspI"
                     /note="Geneious type: restriction site"
     misc_feature    6306..6311
                     /Recognition_pattern="C^CCGGG"
                     /annotation_group="CCCGGG"
                     /label="XmaI"
                     /note="Geneious type: restriction site"
     misc_feature    6307..6310
                     /Recognition_pattern="C^CGG"
                     /annotation_group="CCGG"
                     /label="HpaII, MspI"
                     /note="Geneious type: restriction site"
     misc_feature    6333..6336
                     /Recognition_pattern="C^CGG"
                     /annotation_group="CCGG"
                     /label="HpaII, MspI"
                     /note="Geneious type: restriction site"
     misc_feature    6343..6346
                     /Recognition_pattern="C^CGG"
                     /annotation_group="CCGG"
                     /label="HpaII, MspI"
                     /note="Geneious type: restriction site"
     misc_feature    6392..6395
                     /Recognition_pattern="C^CGG"
                     /annotation_group="CCGG"
                     /label="HpaII, MspI"
                     /note="Geneious type: restriction site"
     misc_feature    6475..6478
                     /Recognition_pattern="C^CGG"
                     /annotation_group="CCGG"
                     /label="HpaII, MspI"
                     /note="Geneious type: restriction site"
     misc_feature    6486..6489
                     /Recognition_pattern="C^CGG"
                     /annotation_group="CCGG"
                     /label="HpaII, MspI"
                     /note="Geneious type: restriction site"
     misc_feature    6490..6495
                     /Recognition_pattern="GCC^GGC"
                     /annotation_group="GCCGGC"
                     /label="NaeI"
                     /note="Geneious type: restriction site"
     misc_feature    6491..6494
                     /Recognition_pattern="C^CGG"
                     /annotation_group="CCGG"
                     /label="HpaII, MspI"
                     /note="Geneious type: restriction site"
     misc_feature    6496..6499
                     /Recognition_pattern="CATG^"
                     /annotation_group="CATG"
                     /label="NlaIII"
                     /note="Geneious type: restriction site"
     misc_feature    6505..6508
                     /Recognition_pattern="^GATC"
                     /annotation_group="GATC"
                     /label="MboI"
                     /note="Geneious type: restriction site"
     misc_feature    6548..6551
                     /Recognition_pattern="C^CGG"
                     /annotation_group="CCGG"
                     /label="HpaII, MspI"
                     /note="Geneious type: restriction site"
     misc_feature    6551..6556
                     /Recognition_pattern="GCC^GGC"
                     /annotation_group="GCCGGC"
                     /label="NaeI"
                     /note="Geneious type: restriction site"
     misc_feature    6552..6555
                     /Recognition_pattern="C^CGG"
                     /annotation_group="CCGG"
                     /label="HpaII, MspI"
                     /note="Geneious type: restriction site"
     misc_feature    6593..6598
                     /Recognition_pattern="YAC^GTR"
                     /annotation_group="YACGTR"
                     /label="BsaAI"
                     /note="Geneious type: restriction site"
     misc_feature    6658..6661
                     /Recognition_pattern="C^CGG"
                     /annotation_group="CCGG"
                     /label="HpaII, MspI"
                     /note="Geneious type: restriction site"
     misc_feature    6665..6670
                     /Recognition_pattern="GCC^GGC"
                     /annotation_group="GCCGGC"
                     /label="NaeI"
                     /note="Geneious type: restriction site"
     misc_feature    6666..6669
                     /Recognition_pattern="C^CGG"
                     /annotation_group="CCGG"
                     /label="HpaII, MspI"
                     /note="Geneious type: restriction site"
     misc_feature    6676..6679
                     /Recognition_pattern="^GATC"
                     /annotation_group="GATC"
                     /label="MboI"
                     /note="Geneious type: restriction site"
     misc_feature    6692..6695
                     /Recognition_pattern="^GATC"
                     /annotation_group="GATC"
                     /label="MboI"
                     /note="Geneious type: restriction site"
     misc_feature    6697..6700
                     /Recognition_pattern="CATG^"
                     /annotation_group="CATG"
                     /label="NlaIII"
                     /note="Geneious type: restriction site"
     polyA_signal    6722..6843
                     /note="SV40 polyadenylation signal"
                     /label="SV40 poly(A) signal"
     misc_feature    6845..6848
                     /Recognition_pattern="CATG^"
                     /annotation_group="CATG"
                     /label="NlaIII"
                     /note="Geneious type: restriction site"
     misc_feature    6852..6857
                     /Recognition_pattern="GT^MKAC"
                     /annotation_group="GTMKAC"
                     /label="AccI"
                     /note="Geneious type: restriction site"
     misc_feature    6859..6864
                     /Recognition_pattern="GT^MKAC"
                     /annotation_group="GTMKAC"
                     /label="AccI"
                     /note="Geneious type: restriction site"
     misc_feature    6859..6864
                     /Recognition_pattern="G^TCGAC"
                     /annotation_group="GTCGAC"
                     /label="SalI"
                     /note="Geneious type: restriction site"
     misc_feature    6888..6891
                     /Recognition_pattern="CATG^"
                     /annotation_group="CATG"
                     /label="NlaIII"
                     /note="Geneious type: restriction site"
     protein_bind    6916..6932
                     /bound_moiety="lac repressor encoded by lacI"
                     /note="The lac repressor binds to the lac operator to 
                     inhibit transcription in E. coli. This inhibition can be
                     relieved by adding lactose or
                     isopropyl-beta-D-thiogalactopyranoside (IPTG)."
                     /label="lac operator"
     promoter        complement(6940..6970)
                     /note="promoter for the E. coli lac operon"
                     /label="lac promoter"
     misc_feature    6951..6954
                     /Recognition_pattern="C^CGG"
                     /annotation_group="CCGG"
                     /label="HpaII, MspI"
                     /note="Geneious type: restriction site"
     protein_bind    6985..7006
                     /bound_moiety="E. coli catabolite activator protein"
                     /note="CAP binding activates transcription in the
                     presenceof cAMP."
                     /label="CAP binding site"
     misc_feature    7055..7060
                     /Recognition_pattern="CAG^CTG"
                     /annotation_group="CAGCTG"
                     /label="PvuII"
                     /note="Geneious type: restriction site"
     misc_feature    7233..7238
                     /Recognition_pattern="A^CATGT"
                     /annotation_group="ACATGT"
                     /label="PciI"
                     /note="Geneious type: restriction site"
     misc_feature    7234..7237
                     /Recognition_pattern="CATG^"
                     /annotation_group="CATG"
                     /label="NlaIII"
                     /note="Geneious type: restriction site"
     rep_origin      complement(7294..7882)
                     /direction="LEFT"
                     /note="high-copy-number ColE1/pMB1/pBR322/pUC origin of 
                     replication"
                     /label="ori"
     misc_feature    7440..7443
                     /Recognition_pattern="C^CGG"
                     /annotation_group="CCGG"
                     /label="HpaII, MspI"
                     /note="Geneious type: restriction site"
     misc_feature    7587..7590
                     /Recognition_pattern="C^CGG"
                     /annotation_group="CCGG"
                     /label="HpaII, MspI"
                     /note="Geneious type: restriction site"
     misc_feature    7613..7616
                     /Recognition_pattern="C^CGG"
                     /annotation_group="CCGG"
                     /label="HpaII, MspI"
                     /note="Geneious type: restriction site"
     misc_feature    7800..7803
                     /Recognition_pattern="^GATC"
                     /annotation_group="GATC"
                     /label="MboI"
                     /note="Geneious type: restriction site"
     misc_feature    7803..7806
                     /Recognition_pattern="C^CGG"
                     /annotation_group="CCGG"
                     /label="HpaII, MspI"
                     /note="Geneious type: restriction site"
     misc_feature    7875..7878
                     /Recognition_pattern="^GATC"
                     /annotation_group="GATC"
                     /label="MboI"
                     /note="Geneious type: restriction site"
     misc_feature    7886..7889
                     /Recognition_pattern="^GATC"
                     /annotation_group="GATC"
                     /label="MboI"
                     /note="Geneious type: restriction site"
     misc_feature    7894..7897
                     /Recognition_pattern="^GATC"
                     /annotation_group="GATC"
                     /label="MboI"
                     /note="Geneious type: restriction site"
     misc_feature    7954..7957
                     /Recognition_pattern="CATG^"
                     /annotation_group="CATG"
                     /label="NlaIII"
                     /note="Geneious type: restriction site"
     misc_feature    7972..7975
                     /Recognition_pattern="^GATC"
                     /annotation_group="GATC"
                     /label="MboI"
                     /note="Geneious type: restriction site"
     misc_feature    7984..7987
                     /Recognition_pattern="^GATC"
                     /annotation_group="GATC"
                     /label="MboI"
                     /note="Geneious type: restriction site"
     CDS             complement(8053..8913)
                     /codon_start=1
                     /gene="bla"
                     /product="beta-lactamase"
                     /note="confers resistance to ampicillin, carbenicillin,
                     and related antibiotics"
                     /translation="MSIQHFRVALIPFFAAFCLPVFAHPETLVKVKDAEDQLGARVGY
                     IELDLNSGKILESFRPEERFPMMSTFKVLLCGAVLSRIDAGQEQLGRRIHYSQNDLVE
                     YSPVTEKHLTDGMTVRELCSAAITMSDNTAANLLLTTIGGPKELTAFLHNMGDHVTRL
                     DRWEPELNEAIPNDERDTTMPVAMATTLRKLLTGELLTLASRQQLIDWMEADKVAGPL
                     LRSALPAGWFIADKSGAGERGSRGIIAALGPDGKPSRIVVIYTTGSQATMDERNRQIA
                     EIGASLIKHW"
                     /label="AmpR"
     misc_feature    8089..8092
                     /Recognition_pattern="^GATC"
                     /annotation_group="GATC"
                     /label="MboI"
                     /note="Geneious type: restriction site"
     misc_feature    complement(8193..8198)
                     /Recognition_pattern="GGTCTC(1/5)"
                     /annotation_group="GGTCTC"
                     /label="BsaI"
                     /note="Geneious type: restriction site"
     misc_feature    8207..8210
                     /Recognition_pattern="C^CGG"
                     /annotation_group="CCGG"
                     /label="HpaII, MspI"
                     /note="Geneious type: restriction site"
     misc_feature    8241..8244
                     /Recognition_pattern="C^CGG"
                     /annotation_group="CCGG"
                     /label="HpaII, MspI"
                     /note="Geneious type: restriction site"
     misc_feature    8308..8311
                     /Recognition_pattern="C^CGG"
                     /annotation_group="CCGG"
                     /label="HpaII, MspI"
                     /note="Geneious type: restriction site"
     misc_feature    8418..8421
                     /Recognition_pattern="C^CGG"
                     /annotation_group="CCGG"
                     /label="HpaII, MspI"
                     /note="Geneious type: restriction site"
     misc_feature    8430..8433
                     /Recognition_pattern="^GATC"
                     /annotation_group="GATC"
                     /label="MboI"
                     /note="Geneious type: restriction site"
     misc_feature    8445..8448
                     /Recognition_pattern="CATG^"
                     /annotation_group="CATG"
                     /label="NlaIII"
                     /note="Geneious type: restriction site"
     misc_feature    8448..8451
                     /Recognition_pattern="^GATC"
                     /annotation_group="GATC"
                     /label="MboI"
                     /note="Geneious type: restriction site"
     misc_feature    8455..8458
                     /Recognition_pattern="CATG^"
                     /annotation_group="CATG"
                     /label="NlaIII"
                     /note="Geneious type: restriction site"
     misc_feature    8494..8497
                     /Recognition_pattern="^GATC"
                     /annotation_group="GATC"
                     /label="MboI"
                     /note="Geneious type: restriction site"
     misc_feature    8533..8536
                     /Recognition_pattern="CATG^"
                     /annotation_group="CATG"
                     /label="NlaIII"
                     /note="Geneious type: restriction site"
     misc_feature    8569..8572
                     /Recognition_pattern="CATG^"
                     /annotation_group="CATG"
                     /label="NlaIII"
                     /note="Geneious type: restriction site"
     misc_feature    8660..8663
                     /Recognition_pattern="C^CGG"
                     /annotation_group="CCGG"
                     /label="HpaII, MspI"
                     /note="Geneious type: restriction site"
     misc_feature    8752..8755
                     /Recognition_pattern="^GATC"
                     /annotation_group="GATC"
                     /label="MboI"
                     /note="Geneious type: restriction site"
     misc_feature    8769..8772
                     /Recognition_pattern="^GATC"
                     /annotation_group="GATC"
                     /label="MboI"
                     /note="Geneious type: restriction site"
     misc_feature    8805..8808
                     /Recognition_pattern="^GATC"
                     /annotation_group="GATC"
                     /label="MboI"
                     /note="Geneious type: restriction site"
     promoter        complement(8914..9018)
                     /gene="bla"
                     /label="AmpR promoter"
     misc_feature    8962..8965
                     /Recognition_pattern="CATG^"
                     /annotation_group="CATG"
                     /label="NlaIII"
                     /note="Geneious type: restriction site"
     misc_feature    9044..9049
                     /Recognition_pattern="GACGT^C"
                     /annotation_group="GACGTC"
                     /label="AatII"
                     /note="Geneious type: restriction site"
     origin          9046..9047
     misc_feature    9047..9052
                     /Recognition_pattern="GT^MKAC"
                     /annotation_group="GTMKAC"
                     /label="AccI"
                     /note="Geneious type: restriction site"
     misc_feature    9047..9052
                     /Recognition_pattern="G^TCGAC"
                     /annotation_group="GTCGAC"
                     /label="SalI"
                     /note="Geneious type: restriction site"
     misc_feature    9054..9057
                     /Recognition_pattern="^GATC"
                     /annotation_group="GATC"
                     /label="MboI"
                     /note="Geneious type: restriction site"
     misc_feature    9061..9066
                     /Recognition_pattern="A^GATCT"
                     /annotation_group="AGATCT"
                     /label="BglII"
                     /note="Geneious type: restriction site"
     misc_feature    9062..9065
                     /Recognition_pattern="^GATC"
                     /annotation_group="GATC"
                     /label="MboI"
                     /note="Geneious type: restriction site"
     misc_feature    9070..9073
                     /Recognition_pattern="^GATC"
                     /annotation_group="GATC"
                     /label="MboI"
                     /note="Geneious type: restriction site"
     misc_feature    9210..9215
                     /Recognition_pattern="C^AATTG"
                     /annotation_group="CAATTG"
                     /label="MfeI"
                     /note="Geneious type: restriction site"
     misc_feature    9216..9219
                     /Recognition_pattern="CATG^"
                     /annotation_group="CATG"
                     /label="NlaIII"
                     /note="Geneious type: restriction site"
     misc_feature    9255..9260
                     /Recognition_pattern="TCG^CGA"
                     /annotation_group="TCGCGA"
                     /label="NruI"
                     /note="Geneious type: restriction site"
     misc_feature    9257..9262
                     /Recognition_pattern="GCGATG(10/14)"
                     /annotation_group="GCGATG"
                     /label="BtgZI"
                     /note="Geneious type: restriction site"
     enhancer        9284..9663
                     /note="human cytomegalovirus immediate early enhancer"
                     /label="CMV enhancer"
     misc_feature    9298..9303
                     /Recognition_pattern="A^CTAGT"
                     /annotation_group="ACTAGT"
                     /label="SpeI"
                     /note="Geneious type: restriction site"
     misc_feature    9420..9425
                     /Recognition_pattern="GACGT^C"
                     /annotation_group="GACGTC"
                     /label="AatII"
                     /note="Geneious type: restriction site"
     misc_feature    9473..9478
                     /Recognition_pattern="GACGT^C"
                     /annotation_group="GACGTC"
                     /label="AatII"
                     /note="Geneious type: restriction site"
     misc_feature    9532..9537
                     /Recognition_pattern="CA^TATG"
                     /annotation_group="CATATG"
                     /label="NdeI"
                     /note="Geneious type: restriction site"
     misc_feature    9556..9561
                     /Recognition_pattern="GACGT^C"
                     /annotation_group="GACGTC"
                     /label="AatII"
                     /note="Geneious type: restriction site"
     misc_feature    9600..9603
                     /Recognition_pattern="CATG^"
                     /annotation_group="CATG"
                     /label="NlaIII"
                     /note="Geneious type: restriction site"
     misc_feature    9637..9642
                     /Recognition_pattern="YAC^GTR"
                     /annotation_group="YACGTR"
                     /label="BsaAI"
                     /note="Geneious type: restriction site"
     misc_feature    complement(9648..9653)
                     /Recognition_pattern="GCGATG(10/14)"
                     /annotation_group="GCGATG"
                     /label="BtgZI"
                     /note="Geneious type: restriction site"
     misc_feature    9659..9664
                     /Recognition_pattern="C^CATGG"
                     /annotation_group="CCATGG"
                     /label="NcoI"
                     /note="Geneious type: restriction site"
     misc_feature    9660..9663
                     /Recognition_pattern="CATG^"
                     /annotation_group="CATG"
                     /label="NlaIII"
                     /note="Geneious type: restriction site"
     promoter        9665..9863
                     /note="human cytomegalovirus (CMV) immediate early 
                     promoter"
                     /label="CMV promoter"
     misc_feature    9687..9698
                     /Recognition_pattern="(11/13)CAANNNNNGTGG(12/10)"
                     /annotation_group="CAANNNNNGTGG"
                     /label="CspCI"
                     /note="Geneious type: restriction site"
     misc_feature    9742..9747
                     /Recognition_pattern="GACGT^C"
                     /annotation_group="GACGTC"
                     /label="AatII"
                     /note="Geneious type: restriction site"
     LTR             9881..10061
                     /note="truncated 5' long terminal repeat (LTR) from HIV-1"
                     /label="5' LTR (truncated)"
     misc_feature    9882..9887
                     /Recognition_pattern="GGTCTC(1/5)"
                     /annotation_group="GGTCTC"
                     /label="BsaI"
                     /note="Geneious type: restriction site"
     misc_feature    9900..9905
                     /Recognition_pattern="A^GATCT"
                     /annotation_group="AGATCT"
                     /label="BglII"
                     /note="Geneious type: restriction site"
     misc_feature    9901..9904
                     /Recognition_pattern="^GATC"
                     /annotation_group="GATC"
                     /label="MboI"
                     /note="Geneious type: restriction site"
     misc_feature    9914..9919
                     /Recognition_pattern="GAGCT^C"
                     /annotation_group="GAGCTC"
                     /label="SacI"
                     /note="Geneious type: restriction site"
     misc_feature    9958..9963
                     /Recognition_pattern="A^AGCTT"
                     /annotation_group="AAGCTT"
                     /label="HindIII"
                     /note="Geneious type: restriction site"
     misc_feature    10020..10023
                     /Recognition_pattern="^GATC"
                     /annotation_group="GATC"
                     /label="MboI"
                     /note="Geneious type: restriction site"
     misc_feature    10105..10110
                     /Recognition_pattern="GAGCT^C"
                     /annotation_group="GAGCTC"
                     /label="SacI"
                     /note="Geneious type: restriction site"
     misc_feature    10108..10233
                     /note="packaging signal of human immunodeficiency virus 
                     type 1"
                     /label="HIV-1 Psi"
     misc_feature    10256..10259
                     /Recognition_pattern="^GATC"
                     /annotation_group="GATC"
                     /label="MboI"
                     /note="Geneious type: restriction site"
     misc_feature    10258..10263
                     /Recognition_pattern="TCG^CGA"
                     /annotation_group="TCGCGA"
                     /label="NruI"
                     /note="Geneious type: restriction site"
     misc_feature    10260..10265
                     /Recognition_pattern="GCGATG(10/14)"
                     /annotation_group="GCGATG"
                     /label="BtgZI"
                     /note="Geneious type: restriction site"
     misc_feature    10388..10393
                     /Recognition_pattern="GT^MKAC"
                     /annotation_group="GTMKAC"
                     /label="AccI"
                     /note="Geneious type: restriction site"
     misc_feature    10430..10433
                     /Recognition_pattern="^GATC"
                     /annotation_group="GATC"
                     /label="MboI"
                     /note="Geneious type: restriction site"
     misc_feature    10445..10448
                     /Recognition_pattern="^GATC"
                     /annotation_group="GATC"
                     /label="MboI"
                     /note="Geneious type: restriction site"
     misc_feature    10514..10519
                     /Recognition_pattern="A^AGCTT"
                     /annotation_group="AAGCTT"
                     /label="HindIII"
                     /note="Geneious type: restriction site"
     misc_feature    10570..10577
                     /Recognition_pattern="GC^GGCCGC"
                     /annotation_group="GCGGCCGC"
                     /label="NotI"
                     /note="Geneious type: restriction site"
     misc_feature    10579..10582
                     /Recognition_pattern="^GATC"
                     /annotation_group="GATC"
                     /label="MboI"
                     /note="Geneious type: restriction site"
     misc_feature    10612..10617
                     /Recognition_pattern="C^AATTG"
                     /annotation_group="CAATTG"
                     /label="MfeI"
                     /note="Geneious type: restriction site"
     misc_feature    10726..10959
                     /note="The Rev response element (RRE) of HIV-1 allows for
                     Rev-dependent mRNA export from the nucleus to
                     thecytoplasm."
                     /label="RRE"
     misc_feature    10946..10949
                     /Recognition_pattern="^GATC"
                     /annotation_group="GATC"
                     /label="MboI"
                     /note="Geneious type: restriction site"
     misc_feature    11098..11103
                     /Recognition_pattern="A^AGCTT"
                     /annotation_group="AAGCTT"
                     /label="HindIII"
                     /note="Geneious type: restriction site"
     misc_feature    11412..11415
                     /Recognition_pattern="^GATC"
                     /annotation_group="GATC"
                     /label="MboI"
                     /note="Geneious type: restriction site"
     misc_feature    11433..11436
                     /Recognition_pattern="^GATC"
                     /annotation_group="GATC"
                     /label="MboI"
                     /note="Geneious type: restriction site"
     misc_feature    11456..11461
                     /Recognition_pattern="CTGCA^G"
                     /annotation_group="CTGCAG"
                     /label="PstI"
                     /note="Geneious type: restriction site"
     misc_feature    11486..11603
                     /note="central polypurine tract and central termination 
                     sequence of HIV-1"
                     /label="cPPT/CTS"
     misc_feature    11535..11540
                     /Recognition_pattern="GT^MKAC"
                     /annotation_group="GTMKAC"
                     /label="AccI"
                     /note="Geneious type: restriction site"
     misc_feature    11628..11631
                     /Recognition_pattern="^GATC"
                     /annotation_group="GATC"
                     /label="MboI"
                     /note="Geneious type: restriction site"
     misc_feature    11640..11647
                     /Recognition_pattern="TTAAT^TAA"
                     /annotation_group="TTAATTAA"
                     /label="PacI"
                     /note="Geneious type: restriction site"
     misc_feature    11649..12532
                     /modified_by="User"
                     /label="RE97"
                     /note="Geneious type: Inserted sequence"
     misc_feature    11784..11789
                     /Recognition_pattern="G^CTAGC"
                     /annotation_group="GCTAGC"
                     /label="NheI"
                     /note="Geneious type: restriction site"
     misc_feature    11879..11884
                     /Recognition_pattern="C^AATTG"
                     /annotation_group="CAATTG"
                     /label="MfeI"
                     /note="Geneious type: restriction site"
     misc_feature    11918..11921
                     /Recognition_pattern="CATG^"
                     /annotation_group="CATG"
                     /label="NlaIII"
                     /note="Geneious type: restriction site"
     misc_feature    11980..11983
                     /Recognition_pattern="CATG^"
                     /annotation_group="CATG"
                     /label="NlaIII"
                     /note="Geneious type: restriction site"
     misc_feature    12001..12004
                     /Recognition_pattern="^GATC"
                     /annotation_group="GATC"
                     /label="MboI"
                     /note="Geneious type: restriction site"
     misc_feature    12014..12017
                     /Recognition_pattern="CATG^"
                     /annotation_group="CATG"
                     /label="NlaIII"
                     /note="Geneious type: restriction site"
     misc_feature    12172..12177
                     /Recognition_pattern="A^GATCT"
                     /annotation_group="AGATCT"
                     /label="BglII"
                     /note="Geneious type: restriction site"
     misc_feature    12173..12176
                     /Recognition_pattern="^GATC"
                     /annotation_group="GATC"
                     /label="MboI"
                     /note="Geneious type: restriction site"
     misc_feature    12266..12277
                     /Recognition_pattern="CCANNNNN^NTGG"
                     /annotation_group="CCANNNNNNTGG"
                     /label="BstXI"
                     /note="Geneious type: restriction site"
     misc_feature    12296..12301
                     /Recognition_pattern="A^CATGT"
                     /annotation_group="ACATGT"
                     /label="PciI"
                     /note="Geneious type: restriction site"
     misc_feature    12297..12300
                     /Recognition_pattern="CATG^"
                     /annotation_group="CATG"
                     /label="NlaIII"
                     /note="Geneious type: restriction site"
     misc_feature    12481..12484
                     /Recognition_pattern="C^CGG"
                     /annotation_group="CCGG"
                     /label="HpaII, MspI"
                     /note="Geneious type: restriction site"
     misc_feature    12506..12509
                     /Recognition_pattern="^GATC"
                     /annotation_group="GATC"
                     /label="MboI"
                     /note="Geneious type: restriction site"
ORIGIN      
        1 cgagctctta cgcgtgctag cccagcaccc gggcgcgggg caggcgagta ggagggggcg
       61 ccggctatat ataccactgc tccggagggc tgggcgcgcg gggactatcc cgccaccgtt
      121 gcgtccctat ttgctctcgc tacttaggtc tgtgcgcagc actcaccgaa ctcacggccc
      181 gcagctcgaa ctcacgcaag atccaccggt cgccaccatg gtgagcaagg gcgaggagct
      241 gttcaccggg gtggtgccca tcctggtcga gctggacggc gacgtaaacg gccacaagtt
      301 cagcgtgtcc ggcgagggcg agggcgatgc cacctacggc aagctgaccc tgaagttcat
      361 ctgcaccacc ggcaagctgc ccgtgccctg gcccaccctc gtgaccaccc tgacctacgg
      421 cgtgcagtgc ttcagccgct accccgacca catgaagcag cacgacttct tcaagtccgc
      481 catgcccgaa ggctacgtcc aggagcgcac catcttcttc aaggacgacg gcaactacaa
      541 gacccgcgcc gaggtgaagt tcgagggcga caccctggtg aaccgcatcg agctgaaggg
      601 catcgacttc aaggaggacg gcaacatcct ggggcacaag ctggagtaca actacaacag
      661 ccacaacgtc tatatcatgg ccgacaagca gaagaacggc atcaaggtga acttcaagat
      721 ccgccacaac atcgaggacg gcagcgtgca gctcgccgac cactaccagc agaacacccc
      781 catcggcgac ggccccgtgc tgctgcccga caaccactac ctgagcaccc agtccgccct
      841 gagcaaagac cccaacgaga agcgcgatca catggtcctg ctggagttcg tgaccgccgc
      901 cgggatcact ctcggcatgg acgagctgta caagtaaagc ggccgcgact ctagatcata
      961 atcagccata ccacatttgt agaggtttta cttgctttaa aaaacctccc acacctcccc
     1021 ctgaacctga aacataaaat gaatgcaatt gttgttgtta acttgtttat tgcagcttat
     1081 aatggttaca aataaagcaa tagcatcaca aatttcacaa ataaagcatt tttttcactg
     1141 cttaattaag ggtgcagcgg cctccgcgcc gggttttggc gcctcccgcg ggcgcccccc
     1201 tcctcacggc gagcgctgcc acgtcagacg aagggcgcag gagcgttcct gatccttccg
     1261 cccggacgct caggacagcg gcccgctgct cataagactc ggccttagaa ccccagtatc
     1321 agcagaagga cattttagga cgggacttgg gtgactctag ggcactggtt ttctttccag
     1381 agagcggaac aggcgaggaa aagtagtccc ttctcggcga ttctgcggag ggatctccgt
     1441 ggggcggtga acgccgatga ttatataagg acgcgccggg tgtggcacag ctagttccgt
     1501 cgcagccggg atttgggtcg cggttcttgt ttgtggatcg ctgtgatcgt cacttggtga
     1561 gttgcgggct gctgggctgg ccggggcttt cgtggccgcc gggccgctcg gtgggacgga
     1621 agcgtgtgga gagaccgcca agggctgtag tctgggtccg cgagcaaggt tgccctgaac
     1681 tgggggttgg ggggagcgca caaaatggcg gctgttcccg agtcttgaat ggaagacgct
     1741 tgtaaggcgg gctgtgaggt cgttgaaaca aggtgggggg catggtgggc ggcaagaacc
     1801 caaggtcttg aggccttcgc taatgcggga aagctcttat tcgggtgaga tgggctgggg
     1861 caccatctgg ggaccctgac gtgaagtttg tcactgactg gagaactcgg gtttgtcgtc
     1921 tggttgcggg ggcggcagtt atgcggtgcc gttgggcagt gcacccgtac ctttgggagc
     1981 gcgcgccctc gtcgtgtcgt gacgtcaccc gttctgttgg cttataatgc agggtggggc
     2041 cacctgccgg taggtgtgcg gtaggctttt ctccgtcgca ggacgcaggg ttcgggccta
     2101 gggtaggctc tcctgaatcg acaggcgccg gacctctggt gaggggaggg ataagtgagg
     2161 cgtcagtttc tttggtcggt tttatgtacc tatcttctta agtagctgaa gctccggttt
     2221 tgaactatgc gctcggggtt ggcgagtgtg ttttgtgaag ttttttaggc accttttgaa
     2281 atgtaatcat ttgggtcaat atgtaatttt cagtgttaga ctagtaaatt gtccgctaaa
     2341 ttctggccgt ttttggcttt tttgttagac gaagcttggg ctgcaggtcg actctagagg
     2401 atctatgaaa aagcctgaac tcaccgcgac gtctgtcgag aagtttctga tcgaaaagtt
     2461 cgacagcgtc tccgacctga tgcagctctc ggagggcgaa gaatctcgtg ctttcagctt
     2521 cgatgtagga gggcgtggat atgtcctgcg ggtaaatagc tgcgccgatg gtttctacaa
     2581 agatcgttat gtttatcggc actttgcatc ggccgcgctc ccgattccgg aagtgcttga
     2641 cattggggaa ttcagcgaga gcctgaccta ttgcatctcc cgccgtgcac agggtgtcac
     2701 gttgcaagac ctgcctgaaa ccgaactgcc cgctgttctg cagccggtcg cggaggccat
     2761 ggatgcgatc gctgcggccg atcttagcca gacgagcggg ttcggcccat tcggaccgca
     2821 aggaatcggt caatacacta catggcgtga tttcatatgc gcgattgctg atccccatgt
     2881 gtatcactgg caaactgtga tggacgacac cgtcagtgcg tccgtcgcgc aggctctcga
     2941 tgagctgatg ctttgggccg aggactgccc cgaagtccgg cacctcgtgc acgcggattt
     3001 cggctccaac aatgtcctga cggacaatgg ccgcataaca gcggtcattg actggagcga
     3061 ggcgatgttc ggggattccc aatacgaggt cgccaacatc ttcttctgga ggccgtggtt
     3121 ggcttgtatg gagcagcaga cgcgctactt cgagcggagg catccggagc ttgcaggatc
     3181 gccgcggctc cgggcgtata tgctccgcat tggtcttgac caactctatc agagcttggt
     3241 tgacggcaat ttcgatgatg cagcttgggc gcagggtcga tgcgacgcaa tcgtccgatc
     3301 cggagccggg actgtcgggc gtacacaaat cgcccgcaga agcgcggccg tctggaccga
     3361 tggctgtgta gaagtactcg ccgatagtgg aaaccgacgc cccagcactc gtccggatcg
     3421 ggagatgggg gaggctaact gaaacacgga aggagacaat accggaagga acccgcgcta
     3481 tgacggcaat aaaaagacag aataaaacgc acgggtgttg ggtcgtttgt tcataaacgc
     3541 ggggttcggt cccagggctg gcactctgtc gataccccac cgagacccca ttggggccaa
     3601 tacgcccgcg tttcttcctt ttccccaccc caccccccaa gttcgggtga aggcccaggg
     3661 ctcgcagcca acgtcggggc ggcaggccct gccatagcag atccagttaa cctcgagggc
     3721 gcgccgaatt cgatatcaag cttatcgata atcaacctct ggattacaaa atttggggta
     3781 ttcttaacta tgttgctcct tttacgctat gtggatacgc tgctttaatg cctttgtatc
     3841 atgctattgc ttcccgtatg gctttcattt tctcctcctt gtataaatcc tggttgctgt
     3901 ctctttatga ggagttgtgg cccgttgtca ggcaacgtgg cgtggtgtgc actgtgtttg
     3961 ctgacgcaac ccccactggt tggggcattg ccaccacctg tcagctcctt tccgggactt
     4021 tcgctttccc cctccctatt gccacggcgg aactcatcgc cgcctgcctt gcccgctgct
     4081 ggacaggggc tcggctgttg ggcactgaca attccgtggt gttgtcgggg aaatcatcgt
     4141 cctttccttg gctgctcgcc tgtgttgcca cctggattct gcgcgggacg tccttctgct
     4201 acgtcccttc ggccctcaat ccagcggacc ttccttcccg cggcctgctg ccggctctgc
     4261 ggcctcttcc gcgtcttcgc cttcgccctc agacgagtcg gatctccctt tgggccgcct
     4321 ccccgcatcg ataccgtcga cctcgagacc tagaaaaaca tggagcaatc acaagtagca
     4381 atacagcagc taccaatgct gattgtgcct ggctagaagc acaagaggag gaggaggtgg
     4441 gttttccagt cacacctcag gtacctttaa gaccaatgac ttacaaggca gctgtagatc
     4501 ttagccactt tttaaaagaa aaggggggac tggaagggct aattcactcc caacgaagac
     4561 aagatatcct tgatctgtgg atctaccaca cacaaggcta cttccctgat tggcagaact
     4621 acacaccagg gccagggatc agatatccac tgacctttgg atggtgctac aagctagtac
     4681 cagttgagca agagaaggta gaagaagcca atgaaggaga gaacacccgc ttgttacacc
     4741 ctgtgagcct gcatgggatg gatgacccgg agagagaagt attagagtgg aggtttgaca
     4801 gccgcctagc atttcatcac atggcccgag agctgcatcc ggactgtact gggtctctct
     4861 ggttagacca gatctgagcc tgggagctct ctggctaact agggaaccca ctgcttaagc
     4921 ctcaataaag cttgccttga gtgcttcaag tagtgtgtgc ccgtctgttg tgtgactctg
     4981 gtaactagag atccctcaga cccttttagt cagtgtggaa aatctctagc agggcccgtt
     5041 taaacccgct gatcagcctc gactgtgcct tctagttgcc agccatctgt tgtttgcccc
     5101 tcccccgtgc cttccttgac cctggaaggt gccactccca ctgtcctttc ctaataaaat
     5161 gaggaaattg catcgcattg tctgagtagg tgtcattcta ttctgggggg tggggtgggg
     5221 caggacagca agggggagga ttgggaagac aatagcaggc atgctgggga tgcggtgggc
     5281 tctatggctt ctgaggcgga aagaaccagc tggggctcta gggggtatcc ccnnnnnnnn
     5341 nnnnnnnnnn nnnnnnnnnn nnnnnnnnnn nnnnnnnnnn nnnnnnnnnn nnnnnnnnnn
     5401 nnnnnnnnnn nnnnnnnnnn nnnnnnnnnn nnnnnnnnnn nnnnnnnnnn nnnnnncnnn
     5461 nnnnnnnnnn nnnnnnnnnn nnnnnnnnnn nnnnnnnnnn nnnnnnnnnn nnnnnnnnnn
     5521 nnnnnnnnnn nnnnnnnnnn nnnnnnnnan nnnnnnnnnn nnnnnnnnnn nnnnnnnnnn
     5581 nnnnnnnnnn nnnnnnnncc tttgacgttg gagtccacgt tctttaatag tggactcttg
     5641 ttccaaactg gaacaacact caaccctatc tcggtctatt cttttgattt ataagggatt
     5701 ttgccgattt cggcctattg gttaaaaaat gagctgattt aacaaaaatt taacgcgaat
     5761 taattctgtg gaatgtgtgt cagttagggt gtggaaagtc cccaggctcc ccagcaggca
     5821 gaagtatgca aagcatgcat ctcaattagt cagcaaccag gtgtggaaag tccccaggct
     5881 ccccagcagg cagaagtatg caaagcatgc atctcaatta gtcagcaacc atagtcccgc
     5941 ccctaactcc gcccatcccg cccctaactc cgcccagttc cgcccattct ccgccccatg
     6001 gctgactaat tttttttatt tatgcagagg ccgaggccgc ctctgcctct gagctattcc
     6061 agaagtagtg aggaggcttt tttggaggcc taggcttttg caaaaagctc ccgggagctt
     6121 gtatatccat tttcggatct gatcagcacg tgttgacaat taatcatcgg catagtatat
     6181 cggcatagta taatacgaca aggtgaggaa ctaaaccatg gccaagttga ccagtgccgt
     6241 tccggtgctc accgcgcgcg acgtcgccgg agcggtcgag ttctggaccg accggctcgg
     6301 gttctcccgg gacttcgtgg aggacgactt cgccggtgtg gtccgggacg acgtgaccct
     6361 gttcatcagc gcggtccagg accaggtggt gccggacaac accctggcct gggtgtgggt
     6421 gcgcggcctg gacgagctgt acgccgagtg gtcggaggtc gtgtccacga acttccggga
     6481 cgcctccggg ccggccatga ccgagatcgg cgagcagccg tgggggcggg agttcgccct
     6541 gcgcgacccg gccggcaact gcgtgcactt cgtggccgag gagcaggact gacacgtgct
     6601 acgagatttc gattccaccg ccgccttcta tgaaaggttg ggcttcggaa tcgttttccg
     6661 ggacgccggc tggatgatcc tccagcgcgg ggatctcatg ctggagttct tcgcccaccc
     6721 caacttgttt attgcagctt ataatggtta caaataaagc aatagcatca caaatttcac
     6781 aaataaagca tttttttcac tgcattctag ttgtggtttg tccaaactca tcaatgtatc
     6841 ttatcatgtc tgtataccgt cgacctctag ctagagcttg gcgtaatcat ggtcatagct
     6901 gtttcctgtg tgaaattgtt atccgctcac aattccacac aacatacgag ccggaagcat
     6961 aaagtgtaaa gcctggggtg cctaatgagt gagctaactc acattaattg cgttgcgctc
     7021 actgcccgct ttccagtcgg gaaacctgtc gtgccagctg cattaatgaa tcggccaacg
     7081 cgcggggaga ggcggtttgc gtattgggcg ctcttccgct tcctcgctca ctgactcgct
     7141 gcgctcggtc gttcggctgc ggcgagcggt atcagctcac tcaaaggcgg taatacggtt
     7201 atccacagaa tcaggggata acgcaggaaa gaacatgtga gcaaaaggcc agcaaaaggc
     7261 caggaaccgt aaaaaggccg cgttgctggc gtttttccat aggctccgcc cccctgacga
     7321 gcatcacaaa aatcgacgct caagtcagag gtggcgaaac ccgacaggac tataaagata
     7381 ccaggcgttt ccccctggaa gctccctcgt gcgctctcct gttccgaccc tgccgcttac
     7441 cggatacctg tccgcctttc tcccttcggg aagcgtggcg ctttctcata gctcacgctg
     7501 taggtatctc agttcggtgt aggtcgttcg ctccaagctg ggctgtgtgc acgaaccccc
     7561 cgttcagccc gaccgctgcg ccttatccgg taactatcgt cttgagtcca acccggtaag
     7621 acacgactta tcgccactgg cagcagccac tggtaacagg attagcagag cgaggtatgt
     7681 aggcggtgct acagagttct tgaagtggtg gcctaactac ggctacacta gaagaacagt
     7741 atttggtatc tgcgctctgc tgaagccagt taccttcgga aaaagagttg gtagctcttg
     7801 atccggcaaa caaaccaccg ctggtagcgg tggttttttt gtttgcaagc agcagattac
     7861 gcgcagaaaa aaaggatctc aagaagatcc tttgatcttt tctacggggt ctgacgctca
     7921 gtggaacgaa aactcacgtt aagggatttt ggtcatgaga ttatcaaaaa ggatcttcac
     7981 ctagatcctt ttaaattaaa aatgaagttt taaatcaatc taaagtatat atgagtaaac
     8041 ttggtctgac agttaccaat gcttaatcag tgaggcacct atctcagcga tctgtctatt
     8101 tcgttcatcc atagttgcct gactccccgt cgtgtagata actacgatac gggagggctt
     8161 accatctggc cccagtgctg caatgatacc gcgagaccca cgctcaccgg ctccagattt
     8221 atcagcaata aaccagccag ccggaagggc cgagcgcaga agtggtcctg caactttatc
     8281 cgcctccatc cagtctatta attgttgccg ggaagctaga gtaagtagtt cgccagttaa
     8341 tagtttgcgc aacgttgttg ccattgctac aggcatcgtg gtgtcacgct cgtcgtttgg
     8401 tatggcttca ttcagctccg gttcccaacg atcaaggcga gttacatgat cccccatgtt
     8461 gtgcaaaaaa gcggttagct ccttcggtcc tccgatcgtt gtcagaagta agttggccgc
     8521 agtgttatca ctcatggtta tggcagcact gcataattct cttactgtca tgccatccgt
     8581 aagatgcttt tctgtgactg gtgagtactc aaccaagtca ttctgagaat agtgtatgcg
     8641 gcgaccgagt tgctcttgcc cggcgtcaat acgggataat accgcgccac atagcagaac
     8701 tttaaaagtg ctcatcattg gaaaacgttc ttcggggcga aaactctcaa ggatcttacc
     8761 gctgttgaga tccagttcga tgtaacccac tcgtgcaccc aactgatctt cagcatcttt
     8821 tactttcacc agcgtttctg ggtgagcaaa aacaggaagg caaaatgccg caaaaaaggg
     8881 aataagggcg acacggaaat gttgaatact catactcttc ctttttcaat attattgaag
     8941 catttatcag ggttattgtc tcatgagcgg atacatattt gaatgtattt agaaaaataa
     9001 acaaataggg gttccgcgca catttccccg aaaagtgcca cctgacgtcg acggatcggg
     9061 agatctcccg atcccctatg gtgcactctc agtacaatct gctctgatgc cgcatagtta
     9121 agccagtatc tgctccctgc ttgtgtgttg gaggtcgctg agtagtgcgc gagcaaaatt
     9181 taagctacaa caaggcaagg cttgaccgac aattgcatga agaatctgct tagggttagg
     9241 cgttttgcgc tgcttcgcga tgtacgggcc agatatacgc gttgacattg attattgact
     9301 agttattaat agtaatcaat tacggggtca ttagttcata gcccatatat ggagttccgc
     9361 gttacataac ttacggtaaa tggcccgcct ggctgaccgc ccaacgaccc ccgcccattg
     9421 acgtcaataa tgacgtatgt tcccatagta acgccaatag ggactttcca ttgacgtcaa
     9481 tgggtggagt atttacggta aactgcccac ttggcagtac atcaagtgta tcatatgcca
     9541 agtacgcccc ctattgacgt caatgacggt aaatggcccg cctggcatta tgcccagtac
     9601 atgaccttat gggactttcc tacttggcag tacatctacg tattagtcat cgctattacc
     9661 atggtgatgc ggttttggca gtacatcaat gggcgtggat agcggtttga ctcacgggga
     9721 tttccaagtc tccaccccat tgacgtcaat gggagtttgt tttggcacca aaatcaacgg
     9781 gactttccaa aatgtcgtaa caactccgcc ccattgacgc aaatgggcgg taggcgtgta
     9841 cggtgggagg tctatataag cagcgcgttt tgcctgtact gggtctctct ggttagacca
     9901 gatctgagcc tgggagctct ctggctaact agggaaccca ctgcttaagc ctcaataaag
     9961 cttgccttga gtgcttcaag tagtgtgtgc ccgtctgttg tgtgactctg gtaactagag
    10021 atccctcaga cccttttagt cagtgtggaa aatctctagc agtggcgccc gaacagggac
    10081 ttgaaagcga aagggaaacc agaggagctc tctcgacgca ggactcggct tgctgaagcg
    10141 cgcacggcaa gaggcgaggg gcggcgactg gtgagtacgc caaaaatttt gactagcgga
    10201 ggctagaagg agagagatgg gtgcgagagc gtcagtatta agcgggggag aattagatcg
    10261 cgatgggaaa aaattcggtt aaggccaggg ggaaagaaaa aatataaatt aaaacatata
    10321 gtatgggcaa gcagggagct agaacgattc gcagttaatc ctggcctgtt agaaacatca
    10381 gaaggctgta gacaaatact gggacagcta caaccatccc ttcagacagg atcagaagaa
    10441 cttagatcat tatataatac agtagcaacc ctctattgtg tgcatcaaag gatagagata
    10501 aaagacacca aggaagcttt agacaagata gaggaagagc aaaacaaaag taagaccacc
    10561 gcacagcaag cggccgctga tcttcagacc tggaggagga gatatgaggg acaattggag
    10621 aagtgaatta tataaatata aagtagtaaa aattgaacca ttaggagtag cacccaccaa
    10681 ggcaaagaga agagtggtgc agagagaaaa aagagcagtg ggaataggag ctttgttcct
    10741 tgggttcttg ggagcagcag gaagcactat gggcgcagcg tcaatgacgc tgacggtaca
    10801 ggccagacaa ttattgtctg gtatagtgca gcagcagaac aatttgctga gggctattga
    10861 ggcgcaacag catctgttgc aactcacagt ctggggcatc aagcagctcc aggcaagaat
    10921 cctggctgtg gaaagatacc taaaggatca acagctcctg gggatttggg gttgctctgg
    10981 aaaactcatt tgcaccactg ctgtgccttg gaatgctagt tggagtaata aatctctgga
    11041 acagatttgg aatcacacga cctggatgga gtgggacaga gaaattaaca attacacaag
    11101 cttaatacac tccttaattg aagaatcgca aaaccagcaa gaaaagaatg aacaagaatt
    11161 attggaatta gataaatggg caagtttgtg gaattggttt aacataacaa attggctgtg
    11221 gtatataaaa ttattcataa tgatagtagg aggcttggta ggtttaagaa tagtttttgc
    11281 tgtactttct atagtgaata gagttaggca gggatattca ccattatcgt ttcagaccca
    11341 cctcccaacc ccgaggggac ccgacaggcc cgaaggaata gaagaagaag gtggagagag
    11401 agacagagac agatccattc gattagtgaa cggatcggca ctgcgtgcgc caattctgca
    11461 gacaaatggc agtattcatc cacaatttta aaagaaaagg ggggattggg gggtacagtg
    11521 caggggaaag aatagtagac ataatagcaa cagacataca aactaaagaa ttacaaaaac
    11581 aaattacaaa aattcaaaat tttcgggttt attacaggga cagcagagat ccagtttggt
    11641 taattaaggt ggagagagag ggggaaggga atggggagag aagggacaga gagggtaaaa
    11701 gagtaagaga gagggaggag gggacaaaca gcccctttag tgagtcaggc acacctgact
    11761 atggggcaga gcctagaagg aatgctagca tctataatgg atgctcgttt tatggtgaat
    11821 aaaaaccaaa gtctaaagta aactctggct accaggccct atacaatctg actcactcca
    11881 attgtctgcc attatcttct ggcattcttg aaatgttcat gcttatcttt aaaattcact
    11941 aagaattgcc ttggggttgg gcatagttta gtactacagc atgcaggagg ctttgggtat
    12001 gatcttgctg caccatgctg tgccttgttt tcttggaaga ggtattctat gggtcttggt
    12061 tctctgtaat aataaagaag ggtctggatt ctgtcaaaga aaactagagt tggacattgg
    12121 agtgatgata aagataaata ttgttaagaa atttgcagta gaacaaaaga gagatctcag
    12181 tatggggctg ggctcaatga cgaatagagg aaagacaccc aggaatttac agttaagaag
    12241 caatgtgtca ggaagggcct gaaggccagg gtggtggtta cactgagtgg attgaacatg
    12301 ttactagaga gcccagcaaa tgtaggggag agtcttgctt acctgaccag ataagatttt
    12361 cttctttctt ttttcgtttt gttgttgttg ttgtttttgt ttttgttctt gtttttgtgg
    12421 tttttcaaga aaaggtttct gtctatagcc ctggctgtcc tggaactcac tctgttagac
    12481 ccggctggcc tcgaactcgg aaattgatct gcctctgctt cccaagtgct gg
//
